LOCUS       pEGFP-N1 6086 bp DNA circular SYN 23-MAR-2007
DEFINITION  Cloning vector pEGFP-N1, complete sequence, enhanced green
            fluorescent protein (egfp) and neomycin phosphotransferase genes,
            complete cds.
ACCESSION   U55762
VERSION     U55762.1 GI:1377911
SOURCE      Cloning vector pEGFP-N1.
  ORGANISM  Cloning vector pEGFP-N1 other sequences; artificial sequences;
            vectors.
REFERENCE   1 (bases 1 to 4733)
  AUTHORS   Cormack,B.P., Valdivia,R.H. and Falkow,S.
  TITLE     FACS-optimized mutants of the green fluorescent protein (GFP)
  JOURNAL   Gene 173 (1), 33-38 (1996)
REFERENCE   2 (bases 1 to 4733)
  AUTHORS   Kitts,P.A.
  TITLE     pEGFP-N1 complete sequence
  JOURNAL   Unpublished
REFERENCE   3 (bases 1 to 4733)
  AUTHORS   Kitts,P.A.
  TITLE     Direct Submission
  JOURNAL   Submitted (17-APR-1996) Paul A. Kitts, CLONTECH Laboratories, Inc.,
            1020 East Meadow Circle, Palo Alto, CA 94303-4230, USA
COMMENT     This vector can be obtained from CLONTECH Laboratories, Inc., 1020
            East Meadow Circle, Palo Alto, CA 94303-4230, USA. To place an order
            call (415) 424-8222 or (800) 662-2566, extension 1. International
            customers, please contact your local distributor. For technical
            information, call (415) 424-8222 or (800) 662-2566, extension 3.
            This sequence has been compiled from information in the sequence
            databases, published literature and other sources, together with
            partial sequences obtained by CLONTECH. If you suspect there is an
            error in this sequence, please contact CLONTECH's Technical Service
            Department at (415) 424-8222 or (800) 662-2566, extension 3 or
            E-mail TECH@CLONTECH.COM.
COMMENT     This file is created by Vector NTI http://www.invitrogen.com/
COMMENT     ORIGDB|GenBank
COMMENT     VNTDATE|441652552|
COMMENT     VNTDBDATE|441652552|
COMMENT     LSOWNER|
COMMENT     VNTNAME|pEGFP-N1|
COMMENT     VNTAUTHORNAME|LL|
COMMENT     VNTOAUTHORNAME|UNKNOWN|
COMMENT     Vector_NTI_Display_Data_(Do_Not_Edit!)
COMMENT     (SXF
COMMENT     (CGexDoc "pEGFP-N1" 0 6086
COMMENT     (CDBMol 0 0 1 1 1 0 0 8021362 0 "" "" 0 0 0 0 (CObList) (CObList)
COMMENT     (CObList) (CObList) -1 "")
COMMENT     (CDocSetData 1 1 0 0 0 0 "MAIN" 1 1 1 1 0 0 1 1 0 1 10 10 4294967295
            50 0
COMMENT     1 0 (CHomObj 0 0 0 3 75) (CWordArray) (CWordArray)
COMMENT     (CStringList "ApaLI" "AvaI" "BamHI" "ClaI" "EcoRI" "HindIII" "NcoI"
COMMENT     "PstI" "SmaI" "XmaI" "AgeI" "XbaI" "XhoI" "SacII" "NotI")
COMMENT     (CStringList "atg" "gtg") (CStringList "taa" "tga" "tag") (CObList)
            1
COMMENT     "{(0,1),2}" 0 0 "" 0 4294967295 0 0 0 0 0 0 0 "MAIN" 0 0 30 0
COMMENT     (CProteinMotifSearchObject 70 20 1 1 1 1 0 0 1 0 0 0 0 0))
COMMENT     (CMolPar 0 0 1 2032 2751 1 6086 0 0 0 0 0 0 0 0) (CStringList)
COMMENT     (CStringList) (CObList) (COAPar 25 250 50 0 6 4 3 7)
COMMENT     (COAPar 25 250 50 0 6 4 3 7) (COAPar 25 250 50 0 6 4 3 7)
COMMENT     (CObList #0=(CRSite (CStringList) "ApaLI" "gtgcac" 2 0 1 5715 0 0
            "")
COMMENT     #1=(CRSite (CStringList) "AvaI" "cycgrg" 2 0 1 614 0 0 "")
COMMENT     #2=(CRSite (CStringList) "BamHI" "ggatcc" 2 0 1 893 0 0 "")
COMMENT     #3=(CRSite (CStringList) "ClaI" "atcgat" 3 0 2 1323 0 3951 0 0 "")
COMMENT     #4=(CRSite (CStringList) "EcoRI" "gaattc" 2 0 2 755 0 2699 0 0 "")
COMMENT     #5=(CRSite (CStringList) "HindIII" "aagctt" 2 0 0 0 "")
COMMENT     #6=(CRSite (CStringList) "NcoI" "ccatgg" 2 0 8 361 0 789 0 858 0
            1170 0
COMMENT     1992 0 2031 0 3840 0 4543 0 0 "")
COMMENT     #7=(CRSite (CStringList) "PstI" "ctgcag" 6 0 1 1990 0 0 "")
COMMENT     #8=(CRSite (CStringList) "SmaI" "cccggg" 4 0 0 0 "")
COMMENT     #9=(CRSite (CStringList) "XmaI" "cccggg" 2 0 0 0 "")
COMMENT     #10=(CRSite (CStringList) "AgeI" "accggt" 2 0 1 1939 0 0 "")
COMMENT     #11=(CRSite (CStringList) "XbaI" "tctaga" 2 0 1 2765 0 0 "")
COMMENT     #12=(CRSite (CStringList) "XhoI" "ctcgag" 2 0 1 614 0 0 "")
COMMENT     #13=(CRSite (CStringList) "SacII" "ccgcgg" 5 0 1 809 0 0 "")
COMMENT     #14=(CRSite (CStringList) "NotI" "gcggccgc" 3 0 1 2755 0 0 ""))
COMMENT     (CObList
COMMENT     #15=(CFSignal (CObList) "CDS_1" 4 0 0 3982 4776 0 (CStringList)
COMMENT     (CStringList "/codon_start=1" "/transl_table=11"
COMMENT     "/product=\"neomycin phosphotransferase\""
COMMENT     "/protein_id=\"AAB02575.1\"" "/db_xref=\"GI:1377913\"") 1 1 1 1
COMMENT     "3982..4776")
COMMENT     #16=(CFSignal (CObList) "CMV-F" 21 0 0 519 539 0 (CStringList)
COMMENT     (CStringList) 1 1 1 1 "519..539")
COMMENT     #17=(CFSignal (CObList) "moxGFP" 21 0 0 2032 2751 0 (CStringList)
COMMENT     (CStringList) 1 1 1 1 "2032..2751")
COMMENT     #18=(CFSignal (CObList) "T215 glycosylation" 21 0 0 877 879 0
COMMENT     (CStringList) (CStringList) 1 1 1 1 "877..879")
COMMENT     #19=(CFSignal (CObList) "T216 glycosylation" 21 0 0 880 882 0
COMMENT     (CStringList) (CStringList) 1 1 1 1 "880..882")
COMMENT     #20=(CFSignal (CObList) "T208 glycosylation" 21 0 0 856 858 0
COMMENT     (CStringList) (CStringList) 1 1 1 1 "856..858")
COMMENT     #21=(CFSignal (CObList) "T203 glycosylation" 21 0 0 841 843 0
COMMENT     (CStringList) (CStringList) 1 1 1 1 "841..843")
COMMENT     #22=(CFSignal (CObList) "T197 glycosylation" 21 0 0 823 825 0
COMMENT     (CStringList) (CStringList) 1 1 1 1 "823..825")
COMMENT     #23=(CFSignal (CObList) "TAC stem region wt" 21 0 0 811 891 0
COMMENT     (CStringList) (CStringList) 1 1 1 1 "811..891")
COMMENT     #24=(CFSignal (CObList) "ST Cyto" 21 0 0 625 651 0 (CStringList)
COMMENT     (CStringList) 1 1 1 1 "625..651")
COMMENT     #25=(CFSignal (CObList) "ST TMD" 21 0 0 652 702 0 (CStringList)
COMMENT     (CStringList) 1 1 1 1 "652..702")
COMMENT     #26=(CFSignal (CObList) "T197A" 21 0 0 1957 1959 0 (CStringList)
COMMENT     (CStringList) 1 1 1 1 "1864..1866")
COMMENT     #27=(CFSignal (CObList) "ST stem region" 21 0 0 703 804 0
            (CStringList)
COMMENT     (CStringList) 1 1 1 1 "703..804")
COMMENT     #28=(CFSignal (CObList) "ST Catalytic domain" 21 0 0 898 1935 0
COMMENT     (CStringList) (CStringList) 1 1 1 1 "898..1935")
COMMENT     #29=(CFSignal (CObList) "T203A" 21 0 0 1975 1977 0 (CStringList)
COMMENT     (CStringList) 1 1 1 1 "1976..1977")
COMMENT     #30=(CFSignal (CObList) "Tac stem region with mutations" 21 0 0 1945
COMMENT     2025 0 (CStringList) (CStringList) 1 1 1 1 "1945..2025")
COMMENT     #31=(CFSignal (CObList) "T208A" 21 0 0 1990 1992 0 (CStringList)
COMMENT     (CStringList) 1 1 1 1 "1991..1992")
COMMENT     #32=(CFSignal (CObList) "T215A" 21 0 0 2011 2013 0 (CStringList)
COMMENT     (CStringList) 1 1 1 1 "2012..2013")
COMMENT     #33=(CFSignal (CObList) "T216A" 21 0 0 2014 2016 0 (CStringList)
COMMENT     (CStringList) 1 1 1 1 "2015..2016")) (CObList) (CObList) (CObList)
COMMENT     (CObList) (CObList) (CObList)
COMMENT     (CTextView 0
COMMENT     #34=(CGroupPar (CParagraph 0 (0 0) 1 2 0 0 180)
COMMENT     (CObjectList
COMMENT     #35=(CRefLinePar
COMMENT     (CLinePar (CParagraph 0 (0 0) 0 2 0 0 233) "pEGFP-N1" 2) 5 ""
COMMENT     0 4)
COMMENT     #36=(CFolderPar
COMMENT     (CGroupPar (CParagraph 1 (0 0) 1 1 0 0 178)
COMMENT     (CObjectList
COMMENT     #37=(CLinePar (CParagraph 0 (0 0) 1 2 1 0 180)
COMMENT     "DNA 'pEGFP-N1'" 1)
COMMENT     #38=(CLinePar (CParagraph 0 (0 0) 1 2 1 0 180)
COMMENT     "Cloning vector pEGFP-N1, complete sequence, enhanced green
            fluorescent protein (egfp) and neomycin phosphotransferase genes,
            complete cds."
COMMENT     1)
COMMENT     #39=(CLinePar (CParagraph 0 (0 0) 1 2 1 0 180)
COMMENT     "Foreign object. Author: LL. Original author: UNKNOWN"
COMMENT     1)
COMMENT     #40=(CLinePar (CParagraph 0 (0 0) 1 2 1 0 180)
COMMENT     "Created: 03/23/07 05:15PM" 1)
COMMENT     #41=(CLinePar (CParagraph 0 (0 0) 1 2 1 0 180)
COMMENT     "Last Modified: 03/23/07 05:15PM" 1)
COMMENT     #42=(CLinePar (CParagraph 0 (0 0) 1 2 1 0 180)
COMMENT     "length: 6086 bp" 1)
COMMENT     #43=(CLinePar (CParagraph 0 (0 0) 1 2 1 0 180)
COMMENT     "storage type: Basic" 1)
COMMENT     #44=(CLinePar (CParagraph 0 (0 0) 1 2 1 0 180)
COMMENT     "form: Circular" 1))) "General Description")
COMMENT     #45=(CFolderPar
COMMENT     (CGroupPar (CParagraph 2 (0 0) 1 1 0 0 178)
COMMENT     (CObjectList
COMMENT     #46=(CLinePar (CParagraph 0 (0 0) 1 2 1 0 180)
COMMENT     "Original Source Database: GenBank" 1)
COMMENT     #47=(CLinePar (CParagraph 0 (0 0) 1 2 1 0 180)
COMMENT     "Division: SYN" 1)
COMMENT     #48=(CLinePar (CParagraph 0 (0 0) 1 2 1 0 180)
COMMENT     "Modification Date in the Original DB: 23-MAR-2007" 1)
COMMENT     #49=(CLinePar (CParagraph 0 (0 0) 1 2 1 0 180)
COMMENT     "Original Accession Number(s): U55762"
COMMENT     1)
COMMENT     #50=(CLinePar (CParagraph 0 (0 0) 1 2 1 0 180)
COMMENT     "Version in the Original DB: U55762.1 GI:1377911" 1)
COMMENT     #51=(CLinePar (CParagraph 0 (0 0) 1 2 1 0 180)
COMMENT     "Sequence Source: Cloning vector pEGFP-N1." 1)
COMMENT     #52=(CLinePar (CParagraph 0 (0 0) 1 2 1 0 180)
COMMENT     "Organizm(s): Cloning vector pEGFP-N1(Cloning vector pEGFP-N1)"
COMMENT     1)
COMMENT     #53=(CLinePar (CParagraph 0 (0 0) 1 2 1 0 180)
COMMENT     "Taxonomy: other sequences; artificial sequences; vectors"
COMMENT     1))) "Standard Fields")
COMMENT     #54=(CFolderPar
COMMENT     (CGroupPar (CParagraph 3 (0 0) 1 1 0 0 178)
COMMENT     (CObjectList
COMMENT     #55=(CLinePar (CParagraph 0 (0 0) 1 2 1 0 180)
COMMENT     "REFERENCE 1 (bases 1 to 4733)" 1)
COMMENT     #56=(CLinePar (CParagraph 0 (0 0) 1 2 1 0 180)
COMMENT     "
  AUTHORS   Cormack,B.P., Valdivia,R.H. and Falkow,S."
COMMENT     1)
COMMENT     #57=(CLinePar (CParagraph 0 (0 0) 1 2 1 0 180)
COMMENT     "
  TITLE     FACS-optimized mutants of the green fluorescent protein (GFP)"
COMMENT     1)
COMMENT     #58=(CLinePar (CParagraph 0 (0 0) 1 2 1 0 180)
COMMENT     "
  JOURNAL   Gene 173 (1), 33-38 (1996)" 1)
COMMENT     #59=(CLinePar (CParagraph 0 (0 0) 1 2 1 0 180)
COMMENT     "REFERENCE 2 (bases 1 to 4733)" 1)
COMMENT     #60=(CLinePar (CParagraph 0 (0 0) 1 2 1 0 180)
COMMENT     "
  AUTHORS   Kitts,P.A." 1)
COMMENT     #61=(CLinePar (CParagraph 0 (0 0) 1 2 1 0 180)
COMMENT     "
  TITLE     pEGFP-N1 complete sequence" 1)
COMMENT     #62=(CLinePar (CParagraph 0 (0 0) 1 2 1 0 180)
COMMENT     "
  JOURNAL   Unpublished" 1)
COMMENT     #63=(CLinePar (CParagraph 0 (0 0) 1 2 1 0 180)
COMMENT     "REFERENCE 3 (bases 1 to 4733)" 1)
COMMENT     #64=(CLinePar (CParagraph 0 (0 0) 1 2 1 0 180)
COMMENT     "
  AUTHORS   Kitts,P.A." 1)
COMMENT     #65=(CLinePar (CParagraph 0 (0 0) 1 2 1 0 180)
COMMENT     "
  TITLE     Direct Submission" 1)
COMMENT     #66=(CLinePar (CParagraph 0 (0 0) 1 2 1 0 180)
COMMENT     "
  JOURNAL   Submitted (17-APR-1996) Paul A. Kitts, CLONTECH Laboratories, Inc.,"
COMMENT     1)
COMMENT     #67=(CLinePar (CParagraph 0 (0 0) 1 2 1 0 180)
COMMENT     " 1020 East Meadow Circle, Palo Alto, CA 94303-4230, USA"
COMMENT     1))) "References")
COMMENT     #68=(CFolderPar
COMMENT     (CGroupPar (CParagraph 4 (0 0) 1 1 0 0 178)
COMMENT     (CObjectList
COMMENT     #69=(CLinePar (CParagraph 0 (0 0) 1 2 1 0 180) "LL" 1)))
COMMENT     "Author")
COMMENT     #70=(CRefLinePar
COMMENT     (CLinePar (CParagraph 0 (0 0) 0 2 0 0 233) "Comments" 2) 1 ""
COMMENT     0 0)
COMMENT     #71=(CFolderPar
COMMENT     (CGroupPar (CParagraph 8 (0 0) 1 2 0 0 178) (CObjectList))
COMMENT     "Annotations")
COMMENT     #72=(CFolderPar
COMMENT     (CGroupPar (CParagraph 12 (6 0) 1 2 0 0 178)
COMMENT     (CObjectList
COMMENT     #73=(CFolderPar
COMMENT     (CGroupPar (CParagraph 4 (7 4 0) 1 1 1 0 178)
COMMENT     (CObjectList
COMMENT     #74=(CFolderPar
COMMENT     (CGroupPar
COMMENT     (CParagraph 3982 (3 #15# 0) 1 2 2 0 327)
COMMENT     (CObjectList
COMMENT     #75=(CLinePar
COMMENT     (CParagraph 0 (0 0) 1 2 3 0 180)
COMMENT     "Start: 3982 End: 4776" 1)
COMMENT     #76=(CLinePar
COMMENT     (CParagraph 0 (0 0) 1 2 3 0 180)
COMMENT     "Original Location Description:" 1)
COMMENT     #77=(CLinePar
COMMENT     (CParagraph 0 (0 0) 1 2 3 0 180)
COMMENT     " 3982..4776" 1)
COMMENT     #78=(CLinePar
COMMENT     (CParagraph 0 (0 0) 1 2 3 0 180)
COMMENT     "Qualifiers:" 1)
COMMENT     #79=(CLinePar
COMMENT     (CParagraph 0 (0 0) 1 2 3 0 180)
COMMENT     " /codon_start=1" 1)
COMMENT     #80=(CLinePar
COMMENT     (CParagraph 0 (0 0) 1 2 3 0 180)
COMMENT     " /transl_table=11" 1)
COMMENT     #81=(CLinePar
COMMENT     (CParagraph 0 (0 0) 1 2 3 0 180)
COMMENT     " /product=\"neomycin phosphotransferase\""
COMMENT     1)
COMMENT     #82=(CLinePar
COMMENT     (CParagraph 0 (0 0) 1 2 3 0 180)
COMMENT     " /protein_id=AAB02575.1"
COMMENT     1)
COMMENT     #83=(CLinePar
COMMENT     (CParagraph 0 (0 0) 1 2 3 0 180)
COMMENT     " /db_xref=GI:1377913"
COMMENT     1))) "CDS_1"))) "CDS (1 total)")
COMMENT     #84=(CFolderPar
COMMENT     (CGroupPar (CParagraph 21 (7 21 0) 1 2 1 0 178)
COMMENT     (CObjectList
COMMENT     #85=(CFolderPar
COMMENT     (CGroupPar
COMMENT     (CParagraph 519 (3 #16# 0) 1 2 2 0 194)
COMMENT     (CObjectList
COMMENT     #86=(CLinePar
COMMENT     (CParagraph 0 (0 0) 1 2 3 0 180)
COMMENT     "Start: 519 End: 539 " 1)
COMMENT     #87=(CLinePar
COMMENT     (CParagraph 0 (0 0) 1 2 3 0 180)
COMMENT     "Original Location Description:" 1)
COMMENT     #88=(CLinePar
COMMENT     (CParagraph 0 (0 0) 1 2 3 0 180)
COMMENT     " 519..539" 1))) "CMV-F")
COMMENT     #89=(CFolderPar
COMMENT     (CGroupPar
COMMENT     (CParagraph 625 (3 #24# 0) 1 2 2 0 194)
COMMENT     (CObjectList
COMMENT     #90=(CLinePar
COMMENT     (CParagraph 0 (0 0) 1 2 3 0 180)
COMMENT     "Start: 625 End: 651 " 1)
COMMENT     #91=(CLinePar
COMMENT     (CParagraph 0 (0 0) 1 2 3 0 180)
COMMENT     "Original Location Description:" 1)
COMMENT     #92=(CLinePar
COMMENT     (CParagraph 0 (0 0) 1 2 3 0 180)
COMMENT     " 625..651" 1))) "ST Cyto")
COMMENT     #93=(CFolderPar
COMMENT     (CGroupPar
COMMENT     (CParagraph 652 (3 #25# 0) 1 2 2 0 194)
COMMENT     (CObjectList
COMMENT     #94=(CLinePar
COMMENT     (CParagraph 0 (0 0) 1 2 3 0 180)
COMMENT     "Start: 652 End: 702 " 1)
COMMENT     #95=(CLinePar
COMMENT     (CParagraph 0 (0 0) 1 2 3 0 180)
COMMENT     "Original Location Description:" 1)
COMMENT     #96=(CLinePar
COMMENT     (CParagraph 0 (0 0) 1 2 3 0 180)
COMMENT     " 652..702" 1))) "ST TMD")
COMMENT     #97=(CFolderPar
COMMENT     (CGroupPar
COMMENT     (CParagraph 703 (3 #27# 0) 1 2 2 0 194)
COMMENT     (CObjectList
COMMENT     #98=(CLinePar
COMMENT     (CParagraph 0 (0 0) 1 2 3 0 180)
COMMENT     "Start: 703 End: 804 " 1)
COMMENT     #99=(CLinePar
COMMENT     (CParagraph 0 (0 0) 1 2 3 0 180)
COMMENT     "Original Location Description:" 1)
COMMENT     #100=(CLinePar
COMMENT     (CParagraph 0 (0 0) 1 2 3 0 180)
COMMENT     " 703..804" 1))) "ST stem region")
COMMENT     #101=(CFolderPar
COMMENT     (CGroupPar
COMMENT     (CParagraph 811 (3 #23# 0) 1 2 2 0 194)
COMMENT     (CObjectList
COMMENT     #102=(CLinePar
COMMENT     (CParagraph 0 (0 0) 1 2 3 0 180)
COMMENT     "Start: 811 End: 891 " 1)
COMMENT     #103=(CLinePar
COMMENT     (CParagraph 0 (0 0) 1 2 3 0 180)
COMMENT     "Original Location Description:" 1)
COMMENT     #104=(CLinePar
COMMENT     (CParagraph 0 (0 0) 1 2 3 0 180)
COMMENT     " 811..891" 1)))
COMMENT     "TAC stem region wt")
COMMENT     #105=(CFolderPar
COMMENT     (CGroupPar
COMMENT     (CParagraph 823 (3 #22# 0) 1 2 2 0 194)
COMMENT     (CObjectList
COMMENT     #106=(CLinePar
COMMENT     (CParagraph 0 (0 0) 1 2 3 0 180)
COMMENT     "Start: 823 End: 825 " 1)
COMMENT     #107=(CLinePar
COMMENT     (CParagraph 0 (0 0) 1 2 3 0 180)
COMMENT     "Original Location Description:" 1)
COMMENT     #108=(CLinePar
COMMENT     (CParagraph 0 (0 0) 1 2 3 0 180)
COMMENT     " 823..825" 1)))
COMMENT     "T197 glycosylation")
COMMENT     #109=(CFolderPar
COMMENT     (CGroupPar
COMMENT     (CParagraph 841 (3 #21# 0) 1 2 2 0 194)
COMMENT     (CObjectList
COMMENT     #110=(CLinePar
COMMENT     (CParagraph 0 (0 0) 1 2 3 0 180)
COMMENT     "Start: 841 End: 843 " 1)
COMMENT     #111=(CLinePar
COMMENT     (CParagraph 0 (0 0) 1 2 3 0 180)
COMMENT     "Original Location Description:" 1)
COMMENT     #112=(CLinePar
COMMENT     (CParagraph 0 (0 0) 1 2 3 0 180)
COMMENT     " 841..843" 1)))
COMMENT     "T203 glycosylation")
COMMENT     #113=(CFolderPar
COMMENT     (CGroupPar
COMMENT     (CParagraph 856 (3 #20# 0) 1 2 2 0 194)
COMMENT     (CObjectList
COMMENT     #114=(CLinePar
COMMENT     (CParagraph 0 (0 0) 1 2 3 0 180)
COMMENT     "Start: 856 End: 858 " 1)
COMMENT     #115=(CLinePar
COMMENT     (CParagraph 0 (0 0) 1 2 3 0 180)
COMMENT     "Original Location Description:" 1)
COMMENT     #116=(CLinePar
COMMENT     (CParagraph 0 (0 0) 1 2 3 0 180)
COMMENT     " 856..858" 1)))
COMMENT     "T208 glycosylation")
COMMENT     #117=(CFolderPar
COMMENT     (CGroupPar
COMMENT     (CParagraph 877 (3 #18# 0) 1 2 2 0 194)
COMMENT     (CObjectList
COMMENT     #118=(CLinePar
COMMENT     (CParagraph 0 (0 0) 1 2 3 0 180)
COMMENT     "Start: 877 End: 879 " 1)
COMMENT     #119=(CLinePar
COMMENT     (CParagraph 0 (0 0) 1 2 3 0 180)
COMMENT     "Original Location Description:" 1)
COMMENT     #120=(CLinePar
COMMENT     (CParagraph 0 (0 0) 1 2 3 0 180)
COMMENT     " 877..879" 1)))
COMMENT     "T215 glycosylation")
COMMENT     #121=(CFolderPar
COMMENT     (CGroupPar
COMMENT     (CParagraph 880 (3 #19# 0) 1 2 2 0 194)
COMMENT     (CObjectList
COMMENT     #122=(CLinePar
COMMENT     (CParagraph 0 (0 0) 1 2 3 0 180)
COMMENT     "Start: 880 End: 882 " 1)
COMMENT     #123=(CLinePar
COMMENT     (CParagraph 0 (0 0) 1 2 3 0 180)
COMMENT     "Original Location Description:" 1)
COMMENT     #124=(CLinePar
COMMENT     (CParagraph 0 (0 0) 1 2 3 0 180)
COMMENT     " 880..882" 1)))
COMMENT     "T216 glycosylation")
COMMENT     #125=(CFolderPar
COMMENT     (CGroupPar
COMMENT     (CParagraph 898 (3 #28# 0) 1 2 2 0 194)
COMMENT     (CObjectList
COMMENT     #126=(CLinePar
COMMENT     (CParagraph 0 (0 0) 1 2 3 0 180)
COMMENT     "Start: 898 End: 1935" 1)
COMMENT     #127=(CLinePar
COMMENT     (CParagraph 0 (0 0) 1 2 3 0 180)
COMMENT     "Original Location Description:" 1)
COMMENT     #128=(CLinePar
COMMENT     (CParagraph 0 (0 0) 1 2 3 0 180)
COMMENT     " 898..1935" 1)))
COMMENT     "ST Catalytic domain")
COMMENT     #129=(CFolderPar
COMMENT     (CGroupPar
COMMENT     (CParagraph 1945 (3 #30# 0) 1 2 2 0 194)
COMMENT     (CObjectList
COMMENT     #130=(CLinePar
COMMENT     (CParagraph 0 (0 0) 1 2 3 0 180)
COMMENT     "Start: 1945 End: 2025" 1)
COMMENT     #131=(CLinePar
COMMENT     (CParagraph 0 (0 0) 1 2 3 0 180)
COMMENT     "Original Location Description:" 1)
COMMENT     #132=(CLinePar
COMMENT     (CParagraph 0 (0 0) 1 2 3 0 180)
COMMENT     " 1945..2025" 1)))
COMMENT     "Tac stem region with mutations")
COMMENT     #133=(CFolderPar
COMMENT     (CGroupPar
COMMENT     (CParagraph 1957 (3 #26# 0) 1 2 2 0 194)
COMMENT     (CObjectList
COMMENT     #134=(CLinePar
COMMENT     (CParagraph 0 (0 0) 1 2 3 0 180)
COMMENT     "Start: 1957 End: 1959" 1)
COMMENT     #135=(CLinePar
COMMENT     (CParagraph 0 (0 0) 1 2 3 0 180)
COMMENT     "Original Location Description:" 1)
COMMENT     #136=(CLinePar
COMMENT     (CParagraph 0 (0 0) 1 2 3 0 180)
COMMENT     " 1864..1866" 1))) "T197A")
COMMENT     #137=(CFolderPar
COMMENT     (CGroupPar
COMMENT     (CParagraph 1975 (3 #29# 0) 1 2 2 0 194)
COMMENT     (CObjectList
COMMENT     #138=(CLinePar
COMMENT     (CParagraph 0 (0 0) 1 2 3 0 180)
COMMENT     "Start: 1975 End: 1977" 1)
COMMENT     #139=(CLinePar
COMMENT     (CParagraph 0 (0 0) 1 2 3 0 180)
COMMENT     "Original Location Description:" 1)
COMMENT     #140=(CLinePar
COMMENT     (CParagraph 0 (0 0) 1 2 3 0 180)
COMMENT     " 1976..1977" 1))) "T203A")
COMMENT     #141=(CFolderPar
COMMENT     (CGroupPar
COMMENT     (CParagraph 1990 (3 #31# 0) 1 2 2 0 194)
COMMENT     (CObjectList
COMMENT     #142=(CLinePar
COMMENT     (CParagraph 0 (0 0) 1 2 3 0 180)
COMMENT     "Start: 1990 End: 1992" 1)
COMMENT     #143=(CLinePar
COMMENT     (CParagraph 0 (0 0) 1 2 3 0 180)
COMMENT     "Original Location Description:" 1)
COMMENT     #144=(CLinePar
COMMENT     (CParagraph 0 (0 0) 1 2 3 0 180)
COMMENT     " 1991..1992" 1))) "T208A")
COMMENT     #145=(CFolderPar
COMMENT     (CGroupPar
COMMENT     (CParagraph 2011 (3 #32# 0) 1 2 2 0 194)
COMMENT     (CObjectList
COMMENT     #146=(CLinePar
COMMENT     (CParagraph 0 (0 0) 1 2 3 0 180)
COMMENT     "Start: 2011 End: 2013" 1)
COMMENT     #147=(CLinePar
COMMENT     (CParagraph 0 (0 0) 1 2 3 0 180)
COMMENT     "Original Location Description:" 1)
COMMENT     #148=(CLinePar
COMMENT     (CParagraph 0 (0 0) 1 2 3 0 180)
COMMENT     " 2012..2013" 1))) "T215A")
COMMENT     #149=(CFolderPar
COMMENT     (CGroupPar
COMMENT     (CParagraph 2014 (3 #33# 0) 1 2 2 1 194)
COMMENT     (CObjectList
COMMENT     #150=(CLinePar
COMMENT     (CParagraph 0 (0 0) 1 2 3 0 180)
COMMENT     "Start: 2014 End: 2016" 1)
COMMENT     #151=(CLinePar
COMMENT     (CParagraph 0 (0 0) 1 2 3 0 180)
COMMENT     "Original Location Description:" 1)
COMMENT     #152=(CLinePar
COMMENT     (CParagraph 0 (0 0) 1 2 3 0 180)
COMMENT     " 2015..2016" 1))) "T216A")
COMMENT     #153=(CFolderPar
COMMENT     (CGroupPar
COMMENT     (CParagraph 2032 (3 #17# 0) 1 2 2 0 194)
COMMENT     (CObjectList
COMMENT     #154=(CLinePar
COMMENT     (CParagraph 0 (0 0) 1 2 3 0 180)
COMMENT     "Start: 2032 End: 2751" 1)
COMMENT     #155=(CLinePar
COMMENT     (CParagraph 0 (0 0) 1 2 3 0 180)
COMMENT     "Original Location Description:" 1)
COMMENT     #156=(CLinePar
COMMENT     (CParagraph 0 (0 0) 1 2 3 0 180)
COMMENT     " 2032..2751" 1))) "moxGFP")))
COMMENT     "Misc. Feature (18 total)"))) "Feature Map")
COMMENT     #157=(CFolderPar
COMMENT     (CGroupPar (CParagraph 13 (0 0) 1 1 0 0 178)
COMMENT     (CObjectList
COMMENT     #158=(CRSFolderPar
COMMENT     (CFolderPar
COMMENT     (CGroupPar (CParagraph 83021008 (8 0) 1 1 1 0 178)
COMMENT     (CObjectList
COMMENT     #159=(CGroupPar
COMMENT     (CParagraph 0 (10 #10# 0) 1 2 2 0 180)
COMMENT     (CObjectList
COMMENT     #160=(CLinePar
COMMENT     (CParagraph 0 (1 #10# 1) 1 2 2 0 191)
COMMENT     " N1: 1939 " 1))))) "AgeI: 1 site")
COMMENT     1 5 "ACCGGT" "TGGCCA")
COMMENT     #161=(CRSFolderPar
COMMENT     (CFolderPar
COMMENT     (CGroupPar (CParagraph 83023824 (8 0) 1 1 1 0 178)
COMMENT     (CObjectList
COMMENT     #162=(CGroupPar
COMMENT     (CParagraph 0 (10 #0# 0) 1 2 2 0 180)
COMMENT     (CObjectList
COMMENT     #163=(CLinePar
COMMENT     (CParagraph 0 (1 #0# 1) 1 2 2 0 191)
COMMENT     " N1: 5715 " 1))))) "ApaLI: 1 site")
COMMENT     1 5 "GTGCAC" "CACGTG")
COMMENT     #164=(CRSFolderPar
COMMENT     (CFolderPar
COMMENT     (CGroupPar (CParagraph 83023888 (8 0) 1 1 1 0 178)
COMMENT     (CObjectList
COMMENT     #165=(CGroupPar
COMMENT     (CParagraph 0 (10 #1# 0) 1 2 2 0 180)
COMMENT     (CObjectList
COMMENT     #166=(CLinePar
COMMENT     (CParagraph 0 (1 #1# 1) 1 2 2 0 191)
COMMENT     " N1: 614 " 1))))) "AvaI: 1 site") 1
COMMENT     5 "CYCGRG" "GRGCYC")
COMMENT     #167=(CRSFolderPar
COMMENT     (CFolderPar
COMMENT     (CGroupPar (CParagraph 83023952 (8 0) 1 1 1 0 178)
COMMENT     (CObjectList
COMMENT     #168=(CGroupPar
COMMENT     (CParagraph 0 (10 #2# 0) 1 2 2 0 180)
COMMENT     (CObjectList
COMMENT     #169=(CLinePar
COMMENT     (CParagraph 0 (1 #2# 1) 1 2 2 0 191)
COMMENT     " N1: 893 " 1))))) "BamHI: 1 site")
COMMENT     1 5 "GGATCC" "CCTAGG")
COMMENT     #170=(CRSFolderPar
COMMENT     (CFolderPar
COMMENT     (CGroupPar (CParagraph 83024080 (8 0) 1 1 1 0 178)
COMMENT     (CObjectList
COMMENT     #171=(CGroupPar
COMMENT     (CParagraph 0 (10 #3# 0) 1 2 2 0 180)
COMMENT     (CObjectList
COMMENT     #172=(CLinePar
COMMENT     (CParagraph 0 (1 #3# 1) 1 2 2 0 191)
COMMENT     " N1: 1323 " 1)
COMMENT     #173=(CLinePar
COMMENT     (CParagraph 0 (1 #3# 2) 1 2 2 0 191)
COMMENT     " N2: 3951 " 1))))) "ClaI: 2 sites")
COMMENT     2 4 "ATCGAT" "TAGCTA")
COMMENT     #174=(CRSFolderPar
COMMENT     (CFolderPar
COMMENT     (CGroupPar (CParagraph 83024560 (8 0) 1 1 1 0 178)
COMMENT     (CObjectList
COMMENT     #175=(CGroupPar
COMMENT     (CParagraph 0 (10 #4# 0) 1 2 2 0 180)
COMMENT     (CObjectList
COMMENT     #176=(CLinePar
COMMENT     (CParagraph 0 (1 #4# 1) 1 2 2 0 191)
COMMENT     " N1: 755 " 1)
COMMENT     #177=(CLinePar
COMMENT     (CParagraph 0 (1 #4# 2) 1 2 2 0 191)
COMMENT     " N2: 2699 " 1))))) "EcoRI: 2 sites")
COMMENT     1 5 "GAATTC" "CTTAAG")
COMMENT     #178=(CRSFolderPar
COMMENT     (CFolderPar
COMMENT     (CGroupPar (CParagraph 83025936 (8 0) 1 1 1 0 178)
COMMENT     (CObjectList)) "HindIII: 0 sites") 1 5 "AAGCTT"
COMMENT     "TTCGAA")
COMMENT     #179=(CRSFolderPar
COMMENT     (CFolderPar
COMMENT     (CGroupPar (CParagraph 83020560 (8 0) 1 1 1 0 178)
COMMENT     (CObjectList
COMMENT     #180=(CGroupPar
COMMENT     (CParagraph 0 (10 #6# 0) 1 2 2 0 180)
COMMENT     (CObjectList
COMMENT     #181=(CLinePar
COMMENT     (CParagraph 0 (1 #6# 1) 1 2 2 0 191)
COMMENT     " N1: 361 " 1)
COMMENT     #182=(CLinePar
COMMENT     (CParagraph 0 (1 #6# 2) 1 2 2 0 191)
COMMENT     " N2: 789 " 1)
COMMENT     #183=(CLinePar
COMMENT     (CParagraph 0 (1 #6# 3) 1 2 2 0 191)
COMMENT     " N3: 858 " 1)
COMMENT     #184=(CLinePar
COMMENT     (CParagraph 0 (1 #6# 4) 1 2 2 0 191)
COMMENT     " N4: 1170 " 1)
COMMENT     #185=(CLinePar
COMMENT     (CParagraph 0 (1 #6# 5) 1 2 2 0 191)
COMMENT     " N5: 1992 " 1)
COMMENT     #186=(CLinePar
COMMENT     (CParagraph 0 (1 #6# 6) 1 2 2 0 191)
COMMENT     " N6: 2031 " 1)
COMMENT     #187=(CLinePar
COMMENT     (CParagraph 0 (1 #6# 7) 1 2 2 0 191)
COMMENT     " N7: 3840 " 1)
COMMENT     #188=(CLinePar
COMMENT     (CParagraph 0 (1 #6# 8) 1 2 2 0 191)
COMMENT     " N8: 4543 " 1))))) "NcoI: 8 sites")
COMMENT     1 5 "CCATGG" "GGTACC")
COMMENT     #189=(CRSFolderPar
COMMENT     (CFolderPar
COMMENT     (CGroupPar (CParagraph 83023312 (8 0) 1 1 1 0 178)
COMMENT     (CObjectList
COMMENT     #190=(CGroupPar
COMMENT     (CParagraph 0 (10 #14# 0) 1 2 2 0 180)
COMMENT     (CObjectList
COMMENT     #191=(CLinePar
COMMENT     (CParagraph 0 (1 #14# 1) 1 2 2 0 191)
COMMENT     " N1: 2755 " 1))))) "NotI: 1 site")
COMMENT     2 6 "GCGGCCGC" "CGCCGGCG")
COMMENT     #192=(CRSFolderPar
COMMENT     (CFolderPar
COMMENT     (CGroupPar (CParagraph 83020624 (8 0) 1 1 1 0 178)
COMMENT     (CObjectList
COMMENT     #193=(CGroupPar
COMMENT     (CParagraph 0 (10 #7# 0) 1 2 2 0 180)
COMMENT     (CObjectList
COMMENT     #194=(CLinePar
COMMENT     (CParagraph 0 (1 #7# 1) 1 2 2 0 191)
COMMENT     " N1: 1990 " 1))))) "PstI: 1 site")
COMMENT     5 1 "CTGCAG" "GACGTC")
COMMENT     #195=(CRSFolderPar
COMMENT     (CFolderPar
COMMENT     (CGroupPar (CParagraph 83023184 (8 0) 1 1 1 0 178)
COMMENT     (CObjectList
COMMENT     #196=(CGroupPar
COMMENT     (CParagraph 0 (10 #13# 0) 1 2 2 0 180)
COMMENT     (CObjectList
COMMENT     #197=(CLinePar
COMMENT     (CParagraph 0 (1 #13# 1) 1 2 2 0 191)
COMMENT     " N1: 809 " 1))))) "SacII: 1 site")
COMMENT     4 2 "CCGCGG" "GGCGCC")
COMMENT     #198=(CRSFolderPar
COMMENT     (CFolderPar
COMMENT     (CGroupPar (CParagraph 83020688 (8 0) 1 1 1 0 178)
COMMENT     (CObjectList)) "SmaI: 0 sites") 3 3 "CCCGGG"
COMMENT     "GGGCCC")
COMMENT     #199=(CRSFolderPar
COMMENT     (CFolderPar
COMMENT     (CGroupPar (CParagraph 83023056 (8 0) 1 1 1 0 178)
COMMENT     (CObjectList
COMMENT     #200=(CGroupPar
COMMENT     (CParagraph 0 (10 #11# 0) 1 2 2 0 180)
COMMENT     (CObjectList
COMMENT     #201=(CLinePar
COMMENT     (CParagraph 0 (1 #11# 1) 1 2 2 0 191)
COMMENT     " N1: 2765 " 1))))) "XbaI: 1 site")
COMMENT     1 5 "TCTAGA" "AGATCT")
COMMENT     #202=(CRSFolderPar
COMMENT     (CFolderPar
COMMENT     (CGroupPar (CParagraph 83023120 (8 0) 1 1 1 0 178)
COMMENT     (CObjectList
COMMENT     #203=(CGroupPar
COMMENT     (CParagraph 0 (10 #12# 0) 1 2 2 0 180)
COMMENT     (CObjectList
COMMENT     #204=(CLinePar
COMMENT     (CParagraph 0 (1 #12# 1) 1 2 2 0 191)
COMMENT     " N1: 614 " 1))))) "XhoI: 1 site") 1
COMMENT     5 "CTCGAG" "GAGCTC")
COMMENT     #205=(CRSFolderPar
COMMENT     (CFolderPar
COMMENT     (CGroupPar (CParagraph 83020880 (8 0) 1 1 1 0 178)
COMMENT     (CObjectList)) "XmaI: 0 sites") 1 5 "CCCGGG"
COMMENT     "GGGCCC"))) "Restriction/Methylation Map"))))
COMMENT     (CGraphView
COMMENT     (CWStyleSheet
COMMENT     (CObjectList
COMMENT     #206=(CWidgetStyle "RSite Label" 1 (LOGPEN 0 0 13408563) 1 0 1
COMMENT     (LOGFONT 0 0 0 0 400 0 0 0 0 3 2 1 18 "Georgia") 0.555556 0 1 5
COMMENT     "@N (@S)" 0)
COMMENT     #207=(CWidgetStyle "Signal Label" 1 (LOGPEN 0 0 0) 1 0 1
COMMENT     (LOGFONT 0 0 0 0 700 0 0 0 0 3 2 1 34 "Arial") 0.666667 0 1 1
COMMENT     "@N" 0)
COMMENT     #208=(CWidgetStyle "Molecule Label 2" 0 0 1
COMMENT     (LOGFONT 0 0 0 0 400 0 0 0 0 3 2 1 18 "Georgia") 0.555556 0 1 16
COMMENT     "@L bp" 0)
COMMENT     #209=(CWidgetStyle "Molecule Label 1" 0 0 1
COMMENT     (LOGFONT 0 0 0 0 400 0 0 0 0 3 2 1 34 "Verdana") 0.833333 0 1 1
COMMENT     "@N" 0)
COMMENT     #210=(CWidgetStyle "Shape 3" 1 (LOGPEN 0 0 3355545) 1 1
COMMENT     (LOGBRUSH 0 6724095 0) 0 0 1 (LOGSHAPE 9 1 0.8 1.8 0))
COMMENT     #211=(CWidgetStyle "Shape 1" 1 (LOGPEN 0 0 6723840) 1 1
COMMENT     (LOGBRUSH 0 10079334 0) 0 0 1 (LOGSHAPE 9 1 0.8 1.8 0))
COMMENT     #212=(CWidgetStyle "Axis" 1 (LOGPEN 0 0 10079436) 2 1
COMMENT     (LOGBRUSH 0 13434879 0) 0 0 1 (LOGSHAPE 10 1 0 0 0))
COMMENT     #213=(CWidgetStyle "Line 2" 1 (LOGPEN 0 0 6723840) 8 0 0 0 1
COMMENT     (LOGSHAPE 1 1.9 0 0 0))
COMMENT     #214=(CWidgetStyle "RSite" 1 (LOGPEN 0 0 10053171) 8 0 0 0 1
COMMENT     (LOGSHAPE 1 1.9 0 0 0))
COMMENT     #215=(CWidgetStyle "Short Signal" 1 (LOGPEN 0 0 13395507) 10 0 0 0 1
COMMENT     (LOGSHAPE 1 1.9 0 0 0))
COMMENT     #216=(CWidgetStyle "Uniq RSite Label" 1 (LOGPEN 0 0 153) 1 0 1
COMMENT     (LOGFONT 0 0 0 0 400 0 0 0 0 3 2 1 18 "Georgia") 0.555556 128 1
COMMENT     5 "@N (@S)" 0)
COMMENT     #217=(CWidgetStyle "Vanilla" 1 (LOGPEN 0 0 0) 1 1
COMMENT     (LOGBRUSH 0 16777215 0) 1
COMMENT     (LOGFONT 0 0 0 0 400 0 0 0 0 7 48 2 18 "Times New Roman") 0.8 0
COMMENT     1 2 "?" 0)
COMMENT     #218=(CWidgetStyle "Mark 1" 0 0 1
COMMENT     (LOGFONT 0 0 0 0 400 0 0 0 2 7 48 2 2 "Windings") 0.7 0 1 2 "?"
COMMENT     0)
COMMENT     #219=(CWidgetStyle "Motif Label" 1 (LOGPEN 0 0 16744512) 1 0 1
COMMENT     (LOGFONT 0 0 0 0 400 0 0 0 0 3 2 1 34 "Arial") 0.611111 8388608
COMMENT     1 65535 "@N (@H)" 0)
COMMENT     #220=(CWidgetStyle "Fragment Label 2" 1 (LOGPEN 0 0 0) 1 0 1
COMMENT     (LOGFONT 0 0 0 0 400 0 0 0 0 3 2 1 49 "Courier New") 1.05 0 1 48
COMMENT     "@F bp (molecule @L bp)" 0)
COMMENT     #221=(CWidgetStyle "Fragment Label 1" 1 (LOGPEN 0 0 0) 1 0 1
COMMENT     (LOGFONT 0 0 0 0 400 0 0 0 0 3 2 1 34 "Arial") 0.91 0 1 1
COMMENT     "Fragment of @N" 0)
COMMENT     #222=(CWidgetStyle "Shape 4" 1 (LOGPEN 0 0 0) 1 1
COMMENT     (LOGBRUSH 2 8388608 5) 0 0 0)
COMMENT     #223=(CWidgetStyle "Shape 2" 1 (LOGPEN 0 0 0) 1 1 (LOGBRUSH 0 128 0)
            0
COMMENT     0 0)
COMMENT     #224=(CWidgetStyle "Shape 0" 1 (LOGPEN 0 0 0) 1 1 (LOGBRUSH 0 0 0) 0
            0
COMMENT     0)
COMMENT     #225=(CWidgetStyle "ORF" 1 (LOGPEN 0 0 16384) 8 0 0 0 1
COMMENT     (LOGSHAPE 7 0.2 3.41182 2.86186 0.609808))
COMMENT     #226=(CWidgetStyle "Line 4" 1 (LOGPEN 0 0 32768) 8 0 0 0 0)
COMMENT     #227=(CWidgetStyle "Line 3" 1 (LOGPEN 0 0 16711680) 8 0 0 0 0)
COMMENT     #228=(CWidgetStyle "Line 1" 1 (LOGPEN 0 0 16711680) 1 0 0 0 0)
COMMENT     #229=(CWidgetStyle "Short Promoter" 1 (LOGPEN 0 0 128) 6 0 0 0 0)
COMMENT     #230=(CWidgetStyle "Motif" 1 (LOGPEN 0 0 0) 1 0 0 0 0)
COMMENT     #231=(CWidgetStyle "Line 0" 1 (LOGPEN 0 0 0) 8 0 0 0 0)
COMMENT     #232=(CWidgetStyle "Void" 0 0 0 0 0)
COMMENT     #233=(CWidgetStyle "General Label" 1 (LOGPEN 0 0 0) 1 0 1
COMMENT     (LOGFONT 0 0 0 0 400 0 0 0 0 3 2 1 18 "Times New Roman") 0.91 0
COMMENT     1 3 "@T @N " 0)
COMMENT     #234=(CWidgetStyle "Position" 1 (LOGPEN 0 0 0) 1 0 0 0 0)
COMMENT     #235=(CWidgetStyle "Annotation" 0 0 1
COMMENT     (LOGFONT 0 0 0 0 400 0 0 0 0 3 2 1 18 "Times New Roman") 0.91 0
COMMENT     0 0)
COMMENT     #236=(CWidgetStyle "Position Label" 1 (LOGPEN 0 0 8388608) 1 0 1
COMMENT     (LOGFONT 0 0 0 0 400 0 1 0 0 3 2 1 34 "Arial") 0.63 8388608 1 1
COMMENT     "@N" 0)
COMMENT     #237=(CWidgetStyle "Range" 1 (LOGPEN 0 0 0) 1 1
COMMENT     (LOGBRUSH 0 16777215 0) 0 0 0)
COMMENT     #238=(CWidgetStyle "Range Label" 1 (LOGPEN 0 0 8388608) 1 0 1
COMMENT     (LOGFONT 0 0 0 0 400 0 1 0 0 3 2 1 34 "Arial") 0.63 8388608 1 1
COMMENT     "@N" 0)
COMMENT     #239=(CWidgetStyle "ORF Label" 1 (LOGPEN 0 0 49216) 1 0 1
COMMENT     (LOGFONT 0 0 0 0 400 0 0 0 0 3 2 1 18 "Times New Roman")
COMMENT     0.611111 0 1 65535 "@N" 0)
COMMENT     #240=(CWidgetStyle "CDS Label" 1 (LOGPEN 0 0 4227264) 1 0 1
COMMENT     (LOGFONT 0 0 0 0 400 0 0 0 0 3 2 1 34 "Arial") 0.555556 255 1 1
COMMENT     "@N" 0)
COMMENT     #241=(CWidgetStyle "Shape 5" 1 (LOGPEN 0 0 0) 3 1
COMMENT     (LOGBRUSH 0 16777113 0) 1
COMMENT     (LOGFONT 0 0 0 0 400 0 0 0 0 7 48 2 50 "Arial") 0.9 0 0 1
COMMENT     (LOGSHAPE 9 1 0.8 1.8 0))
COMMENT     #242=(CWidgetStyle "CDS" 1 (LOGPEN 0 0 0) 1 1 (LOGBRUSH 2 39423 3) 0
            0
COMMENT     1 (LOGSHAPE 9 1 0.8 1.8 0))
COMMENT     #243=(CWidgetStyle "Label 2" 1 (LOGPEN 0 0 4227264) 1 0 1
COMMENT     (LOGFONT 0 0 0 0 400 0 0 0 0 3 2 1 34 "Arial") 0.944444 8388608
COMMENT     1 1 "@N" 0)
COMMENT     #244=(CWidgetStyle "Label 3" 1 (LOGPEN 0 0 8421376) 1 0 1
COMMENT     (LOGFONT 0 0 0 0 700 255 0 0 0 3 2 1 34 "Arial") 0.833333 255 1
COMMENT     5 "@N (@S)" 0)
COMMENT     #245=(CWidgetStyle "Label 4" 1 (LOGPEN 0 0 8437824) 1 0 1
COMMENT     (LOGFONT 0 0 0 0 400 0 0 0 0 3 2 1 34 "Arial") 0.722222 0 1 5
COMMENT     "@N (@S)" 0)) 0.164644 1.74233 0.164644 2.53336
COMMENT     (70 (CShapeMapEntry 0 "Unique RSite" 1 "Uniq RSite Label") 67
COMMENT     (CShapeMapEntry 0 "ORF" 0 "ORF Label")) 40.0378 40.0378 39 39 0.1
COMMENT     -6086) 1 1 0 1 1
COMMENT     (mapper: 18.0635 -23.0686 40.0378 40.0378 0.01 10 -1 6086 6086 1 0
            0)
COMMENT     #246=(CGroupWidget (CWidget 0 (0 0) 1 2 0 0 Nil 824188960 100)
COMMENT     (CObjectList
COMMENT     #247=(CGroupWidget (CWidget 1 (0 0) 1 2 0 0 Nil -939 100)
COMMENT     (CObjectList
COMMENT     #248=(CAxis
COMMENT     (CWideLine
COMMENT     (CWidget 0 (0 0) 1 2 0 0 #212# 82838388 0)
COMMENT     (LOGPEN 0 0 10079436) 2 (LOGBRUSH 0 13434879 0) 1
COMMENT     6.27522 6.27322 1 0.0214037) 0.103076)
COMMENT     #249=(CLabel (CWidget 1001 (0 0) 1 2 0 0 #209# 0 100)
COMMENT     (LOGPEN 0 0 13408563) 1
COMMENT     (LOGFONT 58 22 0 0 400 0 0 0 0 3 2 1 34 "Verdana")
COMMENT     1.74233 0.833333 0 "ST-2xTstem(5A)-GFP"
COMMENT     "ST-2xTstem(5A)-GFP" 65535 0 0.871165 0 -10 12.6131
COMMENT     1.39868 Nil)
COMMENT     #250=(CLabel (CWidget 1002 (0 0) 1 2 0 0 #208# 0 100)
COMMENT     (LOGPEN 0 0 13408563) 1
COMMENT     (LOGFONT 38 14 0 0 400 0 0 0 0 3 2 1 18 "Georgia")
COMMENT     1.74233 0.555556 0 "6086 bp" "@L bp" 16 0 -0.871165
COMMENT     0 -10.8 2.77238 0.799245 Nil)) (CObjectList))
COMMENT     #251=(CGroupWidget (CWidget 10 (6 0) 1 2 0 0 Nil -1288 100)
COMMENT     (CObjectList
COMMENT     #252=(CGroupWidget
COMMENT     (CWidget 4 (7 4 0) 1 2 0 0 Nil -2195 100)
COMMENT     (CObjectList
COMMENT     #253=(CWideArrow
COMMENT     (CWideLine
COMMENT     (CWidget 0 (3 #15# 0) 1 2 0 0 #210# 0 100)
COMMENT     (LOGPEN 0 0 3355545) 1
COMMENT     (LOGBRUSH 0 6724095 0) 1 1.35029 2.16974 1
COMMENT     0.082322) 0.8 1.8 0)
COMMENT     #254=(CLabel (CWidget 0 (0 0) 1 2 0 0 #207# 0 100)
COMMENT     (LOGPEN 0 0 0) 1
COMMENT     (LOGFONT 46 17 0 0 700 0 0 0 0 3 2 1 34
COMMENT     "Arial") 1.74233 0.666667 0 "CDS 1" "@N" 1
COMMENT     -13.1889 -1.74233 0 -10 2.7474 1.04901 #253#))
COMMENT     (CObjectList))
COMMENT     #255=(CGroupWidget
COMMENT     (CWidget 21 (7 21 0) 1 2 0 0 Nil -1986 100)
COMMENT     (CObjectList
COMMENT     #256=(CScratch
COMMENT     (CWidget 0 (3 #16# 0) 1 2 0 0 #215# 5862 100)
COMMENT     (LOGPEN 0 8 13395507) 10 1 5.73925 1.9
COMMENT     0.082322 1)
COMMENT     #257=(CLabel
COMMENT     (CWidget 0 (0 0) 1 2 0 0 #207# 7274654 100)
COMMENT     (LOGPEN 0 0 0) 1
COMMENT     (LOGFONT 46 17 0 0 700 0 0 0 0 3 2 1 34
COMMENT     "Arial") 1.74233 0.666667 0 "CMV-F" "@N" 1
COMMENT     8.74226 19.1656 0 -10 2.92224 1.04901 #256#)
COMMENT     #258=(CWideArrow
COMMENT     (CWideLine
COMMENT     (CWidget 0 (3 #17# 0) 1 2 0 0 #211# 0 100)
COMMENT     (LOGPEN 0 0 6723840) 1
COMMENT     (LOGBRUSH 0 10079334 0) 1 3.43757 4.17972 1
COMMENT     0.082322) 0.8 1.8 0)
COMMENT     #259=(CLabel (CWidget 0 (0 0) 1 2 0 0 #207# 0 100)
COMMENT     (LOGPEN 0 0 0) 1
COMMENT     (LOGFONT 46 17 0 0 700 0 0 0 0 3 2 1 34
COMMENT     "Arial") 1.74233 0.666667 0 "moxGFP" "@N" 1
COMMENT     10.4728 -33.1043 0 -10 3.79641 1.04901 #258#)
COMMENT     #260=(CScratch
COMMENT     (CWidget 0 (3 #18# 0) 1 2 0 0 #215# 0 100)
COMMENT     (LOGPEN 0 8 13395507) 10 1 5.37024 1.9
COMMENT     0.082322 1)
COMMENT     #261=(CLabel
COMMENT     (CWidget 0 (0 0) 1 2 0 0 #207# 1684217957 100)
COMMENT     (LOGPEN 0 0 0) 1
COMMENT     (LOGFONT 46 17 0 0 700 0 0 0 0 3 2 1 34
COMMENT     "Arial") 1.74233 0.666667 0
COMMENT     "T215 glycosylation" "@N" 1 15.0339 -5.22699
COMMENT     0 -10 8.0424 1.04901 #260#)
COMMENT     #262=(CScratch
COMMENT     (CWidget 0 (3 #19# 0) 1 2 0 0 #215# 41943040
COMMENT     100) (LOGPEN 0 8 13395507) 10 1 5.36715 1.9
COMMENT     0.082322 1)
COMMENT     #263=(CLabel
COMMENT     (CWidget 0 (0 0) 1 2 0 0 #207# 2081894036 100)
COMMENT     (LOGPEN 0 0 0) 1
COMMENT     (LOGFONT 46 17 0 0 700 0 0 0 0 3 2 1 34
COMMENT     "Arial") 1.74233 0.666667 0
COMMENT     "T216 glycosylation" "@N" 1 14.1346 -6.96932
COMMENT     0 -10 8.0424 1.04901 #262#)
COMMENT     #264=(CScratch
COMMENT     (CWidget 0 (3 #20# 0) 1 2 0 0 #215# 0 100)
COMMENT     (LOGPEN 0 8 13395507) 10 1 5.39189 1.9
COMMENT     0.082322 1)
COMMENT     #265=(CLabel (CWidget 0 (0 0) 1 2 0 0 #207# 0 100)
COMMENT     (LOGPEN 0 0 0) 1
COMMENT     (LOGFONT 46 17 0 0 700 0 0 0 0 3 2 1 34
COMMENT     "Arial") 1.74233 0.666667 0
COMMENT     "T208 glycosylation" "@N" 1 15.9244 -1.74233
COMMENT     0 -10 8.0424 1.04901 #264#)
COMMENT     #266=(CScratch
COMMENT     (CWidget 0 (3 #21# 0) 1 2 0 0 #215# 16220656
COMMENT     100) (LOGPEN 0 8 13395507) 10 1 5.40735 1.9
COMMENT     0.082322 1)
COMMENT     #267=(CLabel (CWidget 0 (0 0) 1 2 0 0 #207# 0 100)
COMMENT     (LOGPEN 0 0 0) 1
COMMENT     (LOGFONT 46 17 0 0 700 0 0 0 0 3 2 1 34
COMMENT     "Arial") 1.74233 0.666667 0
COMMENT     "T203 glycosylation" "@N" 1 15.9244 1.74233 0
COMMENT     -10 8.0424 1.04901 #266#)
COMMENT     #268=(CScratch
COMMENT     (CWidget 0 (3 #22# 0) 1 2 0 0 #215# 0 100)
COMMENT     (LOGPEN 0 8 13395507) 10 1 5.4259 1.9
COMMENT     0.082322 1)
COMMENT     #269=(CLabel
COMMENT     (CWidget 0 (0 0) 1 2 0 0 #207# 1263710496 100)
COMMENT     (LOGPEN 0 0 0) 1
COMMENT     (LOGFONT 46 17 0 0 700 0 0 0 0 3 2 1 34
COMMENT     "Arial") 1.74233 0.666667 0
COMMENT     "T197 glycosylation" "@N" 1 15.6059 3.48466 0
COMMENT     -10 8.0424 1.04901 #268#)
COMMENT     #270=(CWideArrow
COMMENT     (CWideLine
COMMENT     (CWidget 0 (3 #23# 0) 1 2 0 0 #211# 0 100)
COMMENT     (LOGPEN 0 0 6723840) 1
COMMENT     (LOGBRUSH 0 10079334 0) 0.835356 5.35478
COMMENT     5.43827 1 0.082322) 0.8 1.8 0)
COMMENT     #271=(CLabel (CWidget 0 (0 0) 1 2 0 0 #207# 0 100)
COMMENT     (LOGPEN 0 0 0) 1
COMMENT     (LOGFONT 46 17 0 0 700 0 0 0 0 3 2 1 34
COMMENT     "Arial") 1.74233 0.666667 0
COMMENT     "TAC stem region wt" "@N" 1 16.2096 0 0 -10
COMMENT     8.467 1.04901 #270#)
COMMENT     #272=(CScratch
COMMENT     (CWidget 0 (3 #24# 0) 1 2 0 0 #215# 80389256
COMMENT     100) (LOGPEN 0 8 13395507) 10 1 5.62999 1.9
COMMENT     0.082322 1)
COMMENT     #273=(CLabel (CWidget 0 (0 0) 1 2 0 0 #207# 0 100)
COMMENT     (LOGPEN 0 0 0) 1
COMMENT     (LOGFONT 46 17 0 0 700 0 0 0 0 3 2 1 34
COMMENT     "Arial") 1.74233 0.666667 0 "ST Cyto" "@N" 1
COMMENT     9.8845 13.9386 0 -10 3.27191 1.04901 #272#)
COMMENT     #274=(CWideArrow
COMMENT     (CWideLine
COMMENT     (CWidget 0 (3 #25# 0) 1 2 0 0 #211# 0 100)
COMMENT     (LOGPEN 0 0 6723840) 1
COMMENT     (LOGBRUSH 0 10079334 0) 0.835356 5.54959
COMMENT     5.60216 1 0.082322) 0.8 1.8 0)
COMMENT     #275=(CLabel (CWidget 0 (0 0) 1 2 0 0 #207# 0 100)
COMMENT     (LOGPEN 0 0 0) 1
COMMENT     (LOGFONT 46 17 0 0 700 0 0 0 0 3 2 1 34
COMMENT     "Arial") 1.74233 0.666667 0 "ST TMD" "@N" 1
COMMENT     10.2377 12.1963 0 -10 3.27191 1.04901 #274#)
COMMENT     #276=(CScratch
COMMENT     (CWidget 0 (3 #26# 0) 1 2 0 0 #215# 41331968
COMMENT     100) (LOGPEN 0 8 13395507) 10 1 4.25703 1.9
COMMENT     0.082322 1)
COMMENT     #277=(CLabel
COMMENT     (CWidget 0 (0 0) 1 2 0 0 #207# 1305215388 100)
COMMENT     (LOGPEN 0 0 0) 1
COMMENT     (LOGFONT 46 17 0 0 700 0 0 0 0 3 2 1 34
COMMENT     "Arial") 1.74233 0.666667 0 "T197A" "@N" 1
COMMENT     13.1873 -17.4233 0 -10 2.7474 1.04901 #276#)
COMMENT     #278=(CWideArrow
COMMENT     (CWideLine
COMMENT     (CWidget 0 (3 #27# 0) 1 2 0 0 #211# 0 100)
COMMENT     (LOGPEN 0 0 6723840) 1
COMMENT     (LOGBRUSH 0 10079334 0) 0.835356 5.44446
COMMENT     5.54959 1 0.082322) 0.8 1.8 0)
COMMENT     #279=(CLabel (CWidget 0 (0 0) 1 2 0 0 #207# 0 100)
COMMENT     (LOGPEN 0 0 0) 1
COMMENT     (LOGFONT 46 17 0 0 700 0 0 0 0 3 2 1 34
COMMENT     "Arial") 1.74233 0.666667 0 "ST stem region"
COMMENT     "@N" 1 12.3901 10.454 0 -10 6.54382 1.04901
COMMENT     #278#)
COMMENT     #280=(CWideArrow
COMMENT     (CWideLine
COMMENT     (CWidget 0 (3 #28# 0) 1 2 0 0 #211# 0 100)
COMMENT     (LOGPEN 0 0 6723840) 1
COMMENT     (LOGBRUSH 0 10079334 0) 0.835356 4.27867
COMMENT     5.3486 1 0.082322) 0.8 1.8 0)
COMMENT     #281=(CLabel (CWidget 0 (0 0) 1 2 0 0 #207# 0 100)
COMMENT     (LOGPEN 0 0 0) 1
COMMENT     (LOGFONT 46 17 0 0 700 0 0 0 0 3 2 1 34
COMMENT     "Arial") 1.74233 0.666667 0
COMMENT     "ST Catalytic domain" "@N" 1 17.0996 -13.9386
COMMENT     0 -10 8.5669 1.04901 #280#)
COMMENT     #282=(CScratch
COMMENT     (CWidget 0 (3 #29# 0) 1 2 0 0 #215# 80384016
COMMENT     100) (LOGPEN 0 8 13395507) 10 1 4.23847 1.9
COMMENT     0.082322 1)
COMMENT     #283=(CLabel (CWidget 0 (0 0) 1 2 0 0 #207# 0 100)
COMMENT     (LOGPEN 0 0 0) 1
COMMENT     (LOGFONT 46 17 0 0 700 0 0 0 0 3 2 1 34
COMMENT     "Arial") 1.74233 0.666667 0 "T203A" "@N" 1
COMMENT     13.1396 -19.1656 0 -10 2.7474 1.04901 #282#)
COMMENT     #284=(CWideArrow
COMMENT     (CWideLine
COMMENT     (CWidget 0 (3 #30# 0) 1 2 0 0 #211# 0 100)
COMMENT     (LOGPEN 0 0 6723840) 1
COMMENT     (LOGBRUSH 0 10079334 0) 0.835356 4.1859
COMMENT     4.26939 1 0.082322) 0.8 1.8 0)
COMMENT     #285=(CLabel
COMMENT     (CWidget 0 (0 0) 1 2 0 0 #207# 2082537992 100)
COMMENT     (LOGPEN 0 0 0) 1
COMMENT     (LOGFONT 46 17 0 0 700 0 0 0 0 3 2 1 34
COMMENT     "Arial") 1.74233 0.666667 0
COMMENT     "Tac stem region with mutations" "@N" 1
COMMENT     18.5255 -20.908 0 -10 13.5872 1.04901 #284#)
COMMENT     #286=(CScratch
COMMENT     (CWidget 0 (3 #31# 0) 1 2 0 0 #215# 82300872
COMMENT     100) (LOGPEN 0 8 13395507) 10 1 4.22301 1.9
COMMENT     0.082322 1)
COMMENT     #287=(CLabel (CWidget 0 (0 0) 1 2 0 0 #207# 0 100)
COMMENT     (LOGPEN 0 0 0) 1
COMMENT     (LOGFONT 46 17 0 0 700 0 0 0 0 3 2 1 34
COMMENT     "Arial") 1.74233 0.666667 0 "T208A" "@N" 1
COMMENT     13.113 -22.6503 0 -10 2.7474 1.04901 #286#)
COMMENT     #288=(CScratch
COMMENT     (CWidget 0 (3 #32# 0) 1 2 0 0 #215# 17 100)
COMMENT     (LOGPEN 0 8 13395507) 10 1 4.20136 1.9
COMMENT     0.082322 1)
COMMENT     #289=(CLabel (CWidget 0 (0 0) 1 2 0 0 #207# 0 100)
COMMENT     (LOGPEN 0 0 0) 1
COMMENT     (LOGFONT 46 17 0 0 700 0 0 0 0 3 2 1 34
COMMENT     "Arial") 1.74233 0.666667 0 "T215A" "@N" 1
COMMENT     13.0169 -27.8773 0 -10 2.7474 1.04901 #288#)
COMMENT     #290=(CScratch
COMMENT     (CWidget 0 (3 #33# 0) 1 2 0 0 #215# 544 100)
COMMENT     (LOGPEN 0 8 13395507) 10 1 4.19827 1.9
COMMENT     0.082322 1)
COMMENT     #291=(CLabel (CWidget 0 (0 0) 1 2 0 0 #207# 0 100)
COMMENT     (LOGPEN 0 0 0) 1
COMMENT     (LOGFONT 46 17 0 0 700 0 0 0 0 3 2 1 34
COMMENT     "Arial") 1.74233 0.666667 0 "T216A" "@N" 1
COMMENT     13.0014 -29.6196 0 -10 2.7474 1.04901 #290#))
COMMENT     (CObjectList))) (CObjectList))
COMMENT     #292=(CGroupWidget (CWidget 11 (8 0) 1 2 0 0 Nil -1358 100)
COMMENT     (CObjectList
COMMENT     #293=(CGroupWidget
COMMENT     (CWidget 1 (10 #0# 0) 1 2 0 0 Nil -1079 100)
COMMENT     (CObjectList
COMMENT     #294=(CScratch
COMMENT     (CWidget 1 (1 #0# 1) 1 2 0 0 #214# 2060855764
COMMENT     100) (LOGPEN 0 6 10053171) 8 1 0.383441 1.9
COMMENT     0.082322 1)
COMMENT     #295=(CLabel
COMMENT     (CWidget 0 (0 0) 1 2 0 0 #216# 261 100)
COMMENT     (LOGPEN 0 0 153) 1
COMMENT     (LOGFONT 38 14 0 0 400 0 0 0 0 3 2 1 18
COMMENT     "Georgia") 1.74233 0.555556 128
COMMENT     "{\\i Apa}LI (5715)" "@N (@S)" 5 -9.16541
COMMENT     10.454 0 -10 4.14608 0.799245 #294#))
COMMENT     (CObjectList))
COMMENT     #296=(CGroupWidget
COMMENT     (CWidget 1 (10 #1# 0) 1 2 0 0 Nil -660 100)
COMMENT     (CObjectList
COMMENT     #297=(CScratch
COMMENT     (CWidget 1 (1 #1# 1) 1 2 0 0 #214# 5 100)
COMMENT     (LOGPEN 0 6 10053171) 8 1 5.64133 1.9
COMMENT     0.082322 1)
COMMENT     #298=(CLabel (CWidget 0 (0 0) 1 2 0 0 #216# 0 100)
COMMENT     (LOGPEN 0 0 153) 1
COMMENT     (LOGFONT 38 14 0 0 400 0 0 0 0 3 2 1 18
COMMENT     "Georgia") 1.74233 0.555556 128
COMMENT     "{\\i Ava}I (614)" "@N (@S)" 5 10.3856
COMMENT     17.4233 0 -10 3.44674 0.799245 #297#))
COMMENT     (CObjectList))
COMMENT     #299=(CGroupWidget
COMMENT     (CWidget 1 (10 #2# 0) 1 2 0 0 Nil -102 100)
COMMENT     (CObjectList
COMMENT     #300=(CScratch
COMMENT     (CWidget 1 (1 #2# 1) 1 2 0 0 #214# 82301512
COMMENT     100) (LOGPEN 0 6 10053171) 8 1 5.35375 1.9
COMMENT     0.082322 1)
COMMENT     #301=(CLabel (CWidget 0 (0 0) 1 2 0 0 #216# 0 100)
COMMENT     (LOGPEN 0 0 153) 1
COMMENT     (LOGFONT 38 14 0 0 400 0 0 0 0 3 2 1 18
COMMENT     "Georgia") 1.74233 0.555556 128
COMMENT     "{\\i Bam}HI (893)" "@N (@S)" 5 12.6503
COMMENT     -8.71165 0 -10 4.42082 0.799245 #300#))
COMMENT     (CObjectList))
COMMENT     #302=(CGroupWidget
COMMENT     (CWidget 1 (10 #7# 0) 1 2 0 0 Nil -1427 100)
COMMENT     (CObjectList
COMMENT     #303=(CScratch
COMMENT     (CWidget 1 (1 #7# 1) 1 2 0 0 #214# 0 100)
COMMENT     (LOGPEN 0 6 10053171) 8 1 4.22301 1.9
COMMENT     0.082322 1)
COMMENT     #304=(CLabel
COMMENT     (CWidget 0 (0 0) 1 2 0 0 #216# 1069 100)
COMMENT     (LOGPEN 0 0 153) 1
COMMENT     (LOGFONT 38 14 0 0 400 0 0 0 0 3 2 1 18
COMMENT     "Georgia") 1.74233 0.555556 128
COMMENT     "{\\i Pst}I (1990)" "@N (@S)" 5 13.9726
COMMENT     -24.3926 0 -10 3.62158 0.799245 #303#))
COMMENT     (CObjectList))
COMMENT     #305=(CGroupWidget
COMMENT     (CWidget 1 (10 #10# 0) 1 2 0 0 Nil -2404 100)
COMMENT     (CObjectList
COMMENT     #306=(CScratch
COMMENT     (CWidget 1 (1 #10# 1) 1 2 0 0 #214# 41943040
COMMENT     100) (LOGPEN 0 6 10053171) 8 1 4.27558 1.9
COMMENT     0.082322 1)
COMMENT     #307=(CLabel
COMMENT     (CWidget 0 (0 0) 1 2 0 0 #216# 1632903712 100)
COMMENT     (LOGPEN 0 0 153) 1
COMMENT     (LOGFONT 38 14 0 0 400 0 0 0 0 3 2 1 18
COMMENT     "Georgia") 1.74233 0.555556 128
COMMENT     "{\\i Age}I (1939)" "@N (@S)" 5 14.2048
COMMENT     -15.681 0 -10 3.79641 0.799245 #306#))
COMMENT     (CObjectList))
COMMENT     #308=(CGroupWidget
COMMENT     (CWidget 1 (10 #11# 0) 1 2 0 0 Nil -730 100)
COMMENT     (CObjectList
COMMENT     #309=(CScratch
COMMENT     (CWidget 1 (1 #11# 1) 1 2 0 0 #214# 197749574
COMMENT     100) (LOGPEN 0 6 10053171) 8 1 3.42417 1.9
COMMENT     0.082322 1)
COMMENT     #310=(CLabel
COMMENT     (CWidget 0 (0 0) 1 2 0 0 #216# 1294851734 100)
COMMENT     (LOGPEN 0 0 153) 1
COMMENT     (LOGFONT 38 14 0 0 400 0 0 0 0 3 2 1 18
COMMENT     "Georgia") 1.74233 0.555556 128
COMMENT     "{\\i Xba}I (2765)" "@N (@S)" 5 6.96976
COMMENT     -38.3313 0 -10 3.89632 0.799245 #309#))
COMMENT     (CObjectList))
COMMENT     #311=(CGroupWidget
COMMENT     (CWidget 1 (10 #12# 0) 1 2 0 0 Nil -311 100)
COMMENT     (CObjectList
COMMENT     #312=(CScratch
COMMENT     (CWidget 1 (1 #12# 1) 1 2 0 0 #214# 0 100)
COMMENT     (LOGPEN 0 6 10053171) 8 1 5.64133 1.9
COMMENT     0.082322 1)
COMMENT     #313=(CLabel
COMMENT     (CWidget 0 (0 0) 1 2 0 0 #216# 1095193671 100)
COMMENT     (LOGPEN 0 0 153) 1
COMMENT     (LOGFONT 38 14 0 0 400 0 0 0 0 3 2 1 18
COMMENT     "Georgia") 1.74233 0.555556 128
COMMENT     "{\\i Xho}I (614)" "@N (@S)" 5 10.2792 15.681
COMMENT     0 -10 3.54665 0.799245 #312#)) (CObjectList))
COMMENT     #314=(CGroupWidget
COMMENT     (CWidget 1 (10 #13# 0) 1 2 0 0 Nil -2474 100)
COMMENT     (CObjectList
COMMENT     #315=(CScratch
COMMENT     (CWidget 1 (1 #13# 1) 1 2 0 0 #214# 0 100)
COMMENT     (LOGPEN 0 6 10053171) 8 1 5.44033 1.9
COMMENT     0.082322 1)
COMMENT     #316=(CLabel
COMMENT     (CWidget 0 (0 0) 1 2 0 0 #216# 1196704065 100)
COMMENT     (LOGPEN 0 0 153) 1
COMMENT     (LOGFONT 38 14 0 0 400 0 0 0 0 3 2 1 18
COMMENT     "Georgia") 1.74233 0.555556 128
COMMENT     "{\\i Sac}II (809)" "@N (@S)" 5 13.2654
COMMENT     5.22699 0 -10 3.79641 0.799245 #315#))
COMMENT     (CObjectList))
COMMENT     #317=(CGroupWidget
COMMENT     (CWidget 1 (10 #14# 0) 1 2 0 0 Nil -1567 100)
COMMENT     (CObjectList
COMMENT     #318=(CScratch
COMMENT     (CWidget 1 (1 #14# 1) 1 2 0 0 #214# 5 100)
COMMENT     (LOGPEN 0 6 10053171) 8 1 3.43448 1.9
COMMENT     0.082322 1)
COMMENT     #319=(CLabel
COMMENT     (CWidget 0 (0 0) 1 2 0 0 #216# 1195835568 100)
COMMENT     (LOGPEN 0 0 153) 1
COMMENT     (LOGFONT 38 14 0 0 400 0 0 0 0 3 2 1 18
COMMENT     "Georgia") 1.74233 0.555556 128
COMMENT     "{\\i Not}I (2755)" "@N (@S)" 5 7.02708
COMMENT     -36.5889 0 -10 3.62158 0.799245 #318#))
COMMENT     (CObjectList))
COMMENT     #320=(CGroupWidget
COMMENT     (CWidget 2 (10 #3# 0) 1 2 0 0 Nil -2334 100)
COMMENT     (CObjectList
COMMENT     #321=(CScratch
COMMENT     (CWidget 1 (1 #3# 1) 1 2 0 0 #214# 0 100)
COMMENT     (LOGPEN 0 6 10053171) 8 1 4.91052 1.9
COMMENT     0.082322 1)
COMMENT     #322=(CLabel (CWidget 0 (0 0) 1 2 0 0 #206# 0 100)
COMMENT     (LOGPEN 0 0 13408563) 1
COMMENT     (LOGFONT 38 14 0 0 400 0 0 0 0 3 2 1 18
COMMENT     "Georgia") 1.74233 0.555556 0
COMMENT     "{\\i Cla}I (1323)" "@N (@S)" 5 14.7376
COMMENT     -12.1963 0 -10 3.44674 0.799245 #321#)
COMMENT     #323=(CScratch
COMMENT     (CWidget 2 (1 #3# 2) 1 2 0 0 #214# 0 100)
COMMENT     (LOGPEN 0 6 10053171) 8 1 2.2017 1.9 0.082322
COMMENT     1)
COMMENT     #324=(CLabel
COMMENT     (CWidget 0 (0 0) 1 2 0 0 #206# 1948275020 100)
COMMENT     (LOGPEN 0 0 13408563) 1
COMMENT     (LOGFONT 38 14 0 0 400 0 0 0 0 3 2 1 18
COMMENT     "Georgia") 1.74233 0.555556 0
COMMENT     "{\\i Cla}I (3951)" "@N (@S)" 5 -12.3051
COMMENT     -6.96932 0 -10 3.52167 0.799245 #323#))
COMMENT     (CObjectList))
COMMENT     #325=(CGroupWidget
COMMENT     (CWidget 2 (10 #4# 0) 1 2 0 0 Nil -590 100)
COMMENT     (CObjectList
COMMENT     #326=(CScratch
COMMENT     (CWidget 1 (1 #4# 1) 1 2 0 0 #214# 0 100)
COMMENT     (LOGPEN 0 6 10053171) 8 1 5.49599 1.9
COMMENT     0.082322 1)
COMMENT     #327=(CLabel (CWidget 0 (0 0) 1 2 0 0 #206# 0 100)
COMMENT     (LOGPEN 0 0 13408563) 1
COMMENT     (LOGFONT 38 14 0 0 400 0 0 0 0 3 2 1 18
COMMENT     "Georgia") 1.74233 0.555556 0
COMMENT     "{\\i Eco}RI (755)" "@N (@S)" 5 11.3808
COMMENT     8.71165 0 -10 3.79641 0.799245 #326#)
COMMENT     #328=(CScratch
COMMENT     (CWidget 2 (1 #4# 2) 1 2 0 0 #214# 0 100)
COMMENT     (LOGPEN 0 6 10053171) 8 1 3.4922 1.9 0.082322
COMMENT     1)
COMMENT     #329=(CLabel (CWidget 0 (0 0) 1 2 0 0 #206# 0 100)
COMMENT     (LOGPEN 0 0 13408563) 1
COMMENT     (LOGFONT 38 14 0 0 400 0 0 0 0 3 2 1 18
COMMENT     "Georgia") 1.74233 0.555556 0
COMMENT     "{\\i Eco}RI (2699)" "@N (@S)" 5 7.93528
COMMENT     -34.8466 0 -10 4.42082 0.799245 #328#))
COMMENT     (CObjectList))
COMMENT     #330=(CGroupWidget
COMMENT     (CWidget 8 (10 #6# 0) 1 2 0 0 Nil -1218 100)
COMMENT     (CObjectList
COMMENT     #331=(CScratch
COMMENT     (CWidget 1 (1 #6# 1) 1 2 0 0 #214# 8 100)
COMMENT     (LOGPEN 0 6 10053171) 8 1 5.90211 1.9
COMMENT     0.082322 1)
COMMENT     #332=(CLabel (CWidget 0 (0 0) 1 2 0 0 #206# 0 100)
COMMENT     (LOGPEN 0 0 13408563) 1
COMMENT     (LOGFONT 38 14 0 0 400 0 0 0 0 3 2 1 18
COMMENT     "Georgia") 1.74233 0.555556 0
COMMENT     "{\\i Nco}I (361)" "@N (@S)" 5 7.72267 20.908
COMMENT     0 -10 3.34684 0.799245 #331#)
COMMENT     #333=(CScratch
COMMENT     (CWidget 2 (1 #6# 2) 1 2 0 0 #214# 5901 100)
COMMENT     (LOGPEN 0 6 10053171) 8 1 5.46095 1.9
COMMENT     0.082322 1)
COMMENT     #334=(CLabel
COMMENT     (CWidget 0 (0 0) 1 2 0 0 #206# 1948255070 100)
COMMENT     (LOGPEN 0 0 13408563) 1
COMMENT     (LOGFONT 38 14 0 0 400 0 0 0 0 3 2 1 18
COMMENT     "Georgia") 1.74233 0.555556 0
COMMENT     "{\\i Nco}I (789)" "@N (@S)" 5 12.2703
COMMENT     6.96932 0 -10 3.52167 0.799245 #333#)
COMMENT     #335=(CScratch
COMMENT     (CWidget 3 (1 #6# 3) 1 2 0 0 #214# 16220464
COMMENT     100) (LOGPEN 0 6 10053171) 8 1 5.38983 1.9
COMMENT     0.082322 1)
COMMENT     #336=(CLabel (CWidget 0 (0 0) 1 2 0 0 #206# 0 100)
COMMENT     (LOGPEN 0 0 13408563) 1
COMMENT     (LOGFONT 38 14 0 0 400 0 0 0 0 3 2 1 18
COMMENT     "Georgia") 1.74233 0.555556 0
COMMENT     "{\\i Nco}I (858)" "@N (@S)" 5 13.7154
COMMENT     -3.48466 0 -10 3.52167 0.799245 #335#)
COMMENT     #337=(CScratch
COMMENT     (CWidget 4 (1 #6# 4) 1 2 0 0 #214# 2164496
COMMENT     100) (LOGPEN 0 6 10053171) 8 1 5.06823 1.9
COMMENT     0.082322 1)
COMMENT     #338=(CLabel (CWidget 0 (0 0) 1 2 0 0 #206# 0 100)
COMMENT     (LOGPEN 0 0 13408563) 1
COMMENT     (LOGFONT 38 14 0 0 400 0 0 0 0 3 2 1 18
COMMENT     "Georgia") 1.74233 0.555556 0
COMMENT     "{\\i Nco}I (1170)" "@N (@S)" 5 14.2698
COMMENT     -10.454 0 -10 3.62158 0.799245 #337#)
COMMENT     #339=(CScratch
COMMENT     (CWidget 5 (1 #6# 5) 1 2 0 0 #214# 0 100)
COMMENT     (LOGPEN 0 6 10053171) 8 1 4.22095 1.9
COMMENT     0.082322 1)
COMMENT     #340=(CLabel
COMMENT     (CWidget 0 (0 0) 1 2 0 0 #206# 1307977876 100)
COMMENT     (LOGPEN 0 0 13408563) 1
COMMENT     (LOGFONT 38 14 0 0 400 0 0 0 0 3 2 1 18
COMMENT     "Georgia") 1.74233 0.555556 0
COMMENT     "{\\i Nco}I (1992)" "@N (@S)" 5 14.1178
COMMENT     -26.1349 0 -10 3.79641 0.799245 #339#)
COMMENT     #341=(CScratch
COMMENT     (CWidget 6 (1 #6# 6) 1 2 0 0 #214# 0 100)
COMMENT     (LOGPEN 0 6 10053171) 8 1 4.18075 1.9
COMMENT     0.082322 1)
COMMENT     #342=(CLabel
COMMENT     (CWidget 0 (0 0) 1 2 0 0 #206# 1852795252 100)
COMMENT     (LOGPEN 0 0 13408563) 1
COMMENT     (LOGFONT 38 14 0 0 400 0 0 0 0 3 2 1 18
COMMENT     "Georgia") 1.74233 0.555556 0
COMMENT     "{\\i Nco}I (2031)" "@N (@S)" 5 13.926
COMMENT     -31.3619 0 -10 3.69651 0.799245 #341#)
COMMENT     #343=(CScratch
COMMENT     (CWidget 7 (1 #6# 7) 1 2 0 0 #214# 0 100)
COMMENT     (LOGPEN 0 6 10053171) 8 1 2.31611 1.9
COMMENT     0.082322 1)
COMMENT     #344=(CLabel (CWidget 0 (0 0) 1 2 0 0 #206# 0 100)
COMMENT     (LOGPEN 0 0 13408563) 1
COMMENT     (LOGFONT 38 14 0 0 400 0 0 0 0 3 2 1 18
COMMENT     "Georgia") 1.74233 0.555556 0
COMMENT     "{\\i Nco}I (3840)" "@N (@S)" 5 -11.7243
COMMENT     -8.71165 0 -10 3.97125 0.799245 #343#)
COMMENT     #345=(CScratch
COMMENT     (CWidget 8 (1 #6# 8) 1 2 0 0 #214# 0 100)
COMMENT     (LOGPEN 0 6 10053171) 8 1 1.59149 1.9
COMMENT     0.082322 1)
COMMENT     #346=(CLabel (CWidget 0 (0 0) 1 2 0 0 #206# 0 100)
COMMENT     (LOGPEN 0 0 13408563) 1
COMMENT     (LOGFONT 38 14 0 0 400 0 0 0 0 3 2 1 18
COMMENT     "Georgia") 1.74233 0.555556 0
COMMENT     "{\\i Nco}I (4543)" "@N (@S)" 5 -14.3801 0 0
COMMENT     -10 3.87134 0.799245 #345#)) (CObjectList)))
COMMENT     (CObjectList))
COMMENT     #347=(CGroupWidget (CWidget 14 (16 0) 1 2 0 0 Nil -1916 100)
COMMENT     (CObjectList) (CObjectList))
COMMENT     #348=(CGroupWidget (CWidget 12 (0 0) 1 2 0 0 Nil -1288 100)
COMMENT     (CObjectList) (CObjectList))) (CObjectList)))
COMMENT     (CSeqView 10 10 (CObjectList #349=(XLATFRAGMENT 624 1276 0 1 625
            3828))
COMMENT     (CObList #350=(AnlzXLATItem 624 4452 1 624 4452)) 1 (CObList))
            (CObList)
COMMENT     0 (CStringList) 10 2081718712 (CObList)))
FEATURES             Location/Qualifiers
     CDS             3982..4776
                     /codon_start=1
                     /transl_table=11
                     /product="neomycin phosphotransferase"
                     /protein_id="AAB02575.1"
                     /db_xref="GI:1377913"
                     /vntifkey="4"
                     /label=CDS_1
     misc_feature    519..539
                     /vntifkey="21"
                     /label=CMV-F
     misc_feature    2032..2751
                     /vntifkey="21"
                     /label=moxGFP
     misc_feature    877..879
                     /vntifkey="21"
                     /label=T215\glycosylation
     misc_feature    880..882
                     /vntifkey="21"
                     /label=T216\glycosylation
     misc_feature    856..858
                     /vntifkey="21"
                     /label=T208\glycosylation
     misc_feature    841..843
                     /vntifkey="21"
                     /label=T203\glycosylation
     misc_feature    823..825
                     /vntifkey="21"
                     /label=T197\glycosylation
     misc_feature    811..891
                     /vntifkey="21"
                     /label=TAC\stem\region\wt
     misc_feature    625..651
                     /vntifkey="21"
                     /label=ST\Cyto
     misc_feature    652..702
                     /vntifkey="21"
                     /label=ST\TMD
     misc_feature    703..804
                     /vntifkey="21"
                     /label=ST\stem\region
     misc_feature    898..1935
                     /vntifkey="21"
                     /label=ST\Catalytic\domain
     misc_feature    2011..2013
                     /vntifkey="21"
                     /label=T215A
     misc_feature    2014..2016
                     /vntifkey="21"
                     /label=T216A
     misc_feature    1990..1992
                     /vntifkey="21"
                     /label=T208A
     misc_feature    1975..1977
                     /vntifkey="21"
                     /label=T203A
     misc_feature    1957..1959
                     /vntifkey="21"
                     /label=T197A
     misc_feature    1945..2025
                     /vntifkey="21"
                     /label=Tac\stem\region\with\mutations
BASE COUNT  1520 a 1647 c 1554 g 1365 t
ORIGIN
        1 tagttattaa tagtaatcaa ttacggggtc attagttcat agcccatata tggagttccg
       61 cgttacataa cttacggtaa atggcccgcc tggctgaccg cccaacgacc cccgcccatt
      121 gacgtcaata atgacgtatg ttcccatagt aacgccaata gggactttcc attgacgtca
      181 atgggtggag tatttacggt aaactgccca cttggcagta catcaagtgt atcatatgcc
      241 aagtacgccc cctattgacg tcaatgacgg taaatggccc gcctggcatt atgcccagta
      301 catgacctta tgggactttc ctacttggca gtacatctac gtattagtca tcgctattac
      361 catggtgatg cggttttggc agtacatcaa tgggcgtgga tagcggtttg actcacgggg
      421 atttccaagt ctccacccca ttgacgtcaa tgggagtttg ttttggcacc aaaatcaacg
      481 ggactttcca aaatgtcgta acaactccgc cccattgacg caaatgggcg gtaggcgtgt
      541 acggtgggag gtctatataa gcagagctgg tttagtgaac cgtcagatcc gctagcgcta
      601 ccggactcag atctcgaggc caccatgatt cacaccaacc tgaagaaaaa gttcagctgc
      661 tgcgtcctgg tctttcttct gtttgcagtc atctgtgtgt ggaaggaaaa gaagaaaggg
      721 agttactatg attcctttaa attgcaaacc aaggaattcc aggtgttaaa gagtctgggg
      781 aaattggcca tggggtctga ttccccgcgg ctcgtcacaa caacagattt tcaaatacag
      841 acagaaatgg ctgcaaccat ggagacgtcc atatttacaa cagagtacca gggatcccag
      901 tctgtatcct caagcagcac ccaggacccc cacaggggcc gccagaccct cggcagtctc
      961 agaggcctag ccaaggccaa accagaggcc tccttccagg tgtggaacaa ggacagctct
     1021 tccaaaaacc ttatccctag gctgcaaaag atctggaaga attacctaag catgaacaag
     1081 tacaaagtgt cctacaaggg gccaggacca ggcatcaagt tcagtgcaga ggccctgcgc
     1141 tgccacctcc gggaccatgt gaatgtatcc atggtagagg tcacagattt tcccttcaat
     1201 acctctgaat gggagggtta tctgcccaag gagagcatta ggaccaaggc tgggccttgg
     1261 ggcaggtgtg ctgttgtgtc gtcagcggga tctctgaagt cctcccaact aggcagagaa
     1321 atcgatgatc atgacgcagt cctgaggttt aatggggcac ccacagccaa cttccaacaa
     1381 gatgtgggca caaaaactac cattcgcctg atgaactctc agttggttac cacagagaag
     1441 cgcttcctca aagacagttt gtacaatgaa ggaatcctaa ttgtatggga cccatctgta
     1501 taccactcag atatcccaaa gtggtaccag aatccggatt ataatttctt taacaactac
     1561 aagacttatc gtaagctgca ccccaatcag cccttttaca tcctcaagcc ccagatgcct
     1621 tgggagctat gggacattct tcaagaaatc tccccagaag agattcagcc aaacccccca
     1681 tcctctggga tgcttggtat catcatcatg atgacgctgt gtgaccaggt ggatatttat
     1741 gagttcctcc catccaagcg caagactgac gtgtgctact actaccagaa gttcttcgat
     1801 agtgcctgca cgatgggtgc ctaccacccg ctgctctatg agaagaattt ggtgaagcat
     1861 ctcaaccagg gcacagatga ggacatctac ctgcttggaa aagccacact gcctggcttc
     1921 cggaccattc actgcgcacc ggtcctcgtc acaacagcag attttcaaat acaggcagaa
     1981 atggctgcag ccatggagac gtccatattt gcagcagagt accaggccac catggtgtcc
     2041 aagggcgagg agctgttcac cggggtggtg cccatcctgg tcgagctgga cggcgacgta
     2101 aacggccaca agttctccgt gcggggcgag ggcgagggcg atgccaccaa cggcaagctg
     2161 accctgaagt tcatcagcac caccggcaag ctgcccgtgc cctggcccac cctcgtgacc
     2221 accctgacct acggcgtgca gagcttctcc cgctaccccg accacatgaa gcgccacgac
     2281 ttcttcaaga gcgccatgcc cgaaggctac gtccaggagc gcaccatctc cttcaaggac
     2341 gacggcacct acaagacccg cgccgaggtg aagttcgagg gcgacaccct ggtgaaccgc
     2401 atcgagctga agggcatcga cttcaaggag gacggcaaca tcctggggca caagctggag
     2461 tacaacttca actcccacaa cgtctatatc accgccgaca agcagaagaa cggcatcaag
     2521 gccaacttca agatccgcca caacgtggag gacggctccg tgcagctcgc cgaccactac
     2581 cagcagaaca cccccatcgg cgacggcccc gtgctgctgc ccgacaacca ctacctgtcc
     2641 acccagtcca agctgtccaa agaccccaac gagaagcgcg atcacatggt ccttctggaa
     2701 ttcgtgaccg ccgccgggat cactcacggc atggacgagc tgtacaagta aagcggccgc
     2761 gactctagat cataatcagc cataccacat ttgtagaggt tttacttgct ttaaaaaacc
     2821 tcccacacct ccccctgaac ctgaaacata aaatgaatgc aattgttgtt gttaacttgt
     2881 ttattgcagc ttataatggt tacaaataaa gcaatagcat cacaaatttc acaaataaag
     2941 catttttttc actgcattct agttgtggtt tgtccaaact catcaatgta tcttaaggcg
     3001 taaattgtaa gcgttaatat tttgttaaaa ttcgcgttaa atttttgtta aatcagctca
     3061 ttttttaacc aataggccga aatcggcaaa atcccttata aatcaaaaga atagaccgag
     3121 atagggtnnn nnnnnnnnnn nnnnnnnnnn nnnnnnnnnn nnnnaaagaa cgtggactcc
     3181 aacgtcaaag gnnnnnnnnn nnnnnnnnnn nnnnnnnnnn nnnnnnnnnn nnnnnnnnnn
     3241 tnnnnnnnnn nnnnnnnnnn nnnnnnnnnn nnnnnnnnnn nnnnnnnnnn nnnnnnnnnn
     3301 nnnnnnnnnn nnnnnnnnnn nnnnnnnnnn nngnnnnnnn nnnnnnnnnn nnnnnnnnnn
     3361 nnnnnnnnnn nnnnnnnnnn nnnnnnnnnn nnnnnnnnnn nnnnnnnnnn nnnnnnnnnn
     3421 nnnnnnnnnn nnnnnnnnnn nnnnnnnnnn nnnnnnncag gtggcacttt tcggggaaat
     3481 gtgcgcggaa cccctatttg tttatttttc taaatacatt caaatatgta tccgctcatg
     3541 agacaataac cctgataaat gcttcaataa tattgaaaaa ggaagagtcc tgaggcggaa
     3601 agaaccagct gtggaatgtg tgtcagttag ggtgtggaaa gtccccaggc tccccagcag
     3661 gcagaagtat gcaaagcatg catctcaatt agtcagcaac caggtgtgga aagtccccag
     3721 gctccccagc aggcagaagt atgcaaagca tgcatctcaa ttagtcagca accatagtcc
     3781 cgcccctaac tccgcccatc ccgcccctaa ctccgcccag ttccgcccat tctccgcccc
     3841 atggctgact aatttttttt atttatgcag aggccgaggc cgcctcggcc tctgagctat
     3901 tccagaagta gtgaggaggc ttttttggag gcctaggctt ttgcaaagat cgatcaagag
     3961 acaggatgag gatcgtttcg catgattgaa caagatggat tgcacgcagg ttctccggcc
     4021 gcttgggtgg agaggctatt cggctatgac tgggcacaac agacaatcgg ctgctctgat
     4081 gccgccgtgt tccggctgtc agcgcagggg cgcccggttc tttttgtcaa gaccgacctg
     4141 tccggtgccc tgaatgaact gcaagacgag gcagcgcggc tatcgtggct ggccacgacg
     4201 ggcgttcctt gcgcagctgt gctcgacgtt gtcactgaag cgggaaggga ctggctgcta
     4261 ttgggcgaag tgccggggca ggatctcctg tcatctcacc ttgctcctgc cgagaaagta
     4321 tccatcatgg ctgatgcaat gcggcggctg catacgcttg atccggctac ctgcccattc
     4381 gaccaccaag cgaaacatcg catcgagcga gcacgtactc ggatggaagc cggtcttgtc
     4441 gatcaggatg atctggacga agagcatcag gggctcgcgc cagccgaact gttcgccagg
     4501 ctcaaggcga gcatgcccga cggcgaggat ctcgtcgtga cccatggcga tgcctgcttg
     4561 ccgaatatca tggtggaaaa tggccgcttt tctggattca tcgactgtgg ccggctgggt
     4621 gtggcggacc gctatcagga catagcgttg gctacccgtg atattgctga agagcttggc
     4681 ggcgaatggg ctgaccgctt cctcgtgctt tacggtatcg ccgctcccga ttcgcagcgc
     4741 atcgccttct atcgccttct tgacgagttc ttctgagcgg gactctgggg ttcgaaatga
     4801 ccgaccaagc gacgcccaac ctgccatcac gagatttcga ttccaccgcc gccttctatg
     4861 aaaggttggg cttcggaatc gttttccggg acgccggctg gatgatcctc cagcgcgggg
     4921 atctcatgct ggagttcttc gcccacccta gggggaggct aactgaaaca cggaaggaga
     4981 caataccgga aggaacccgc gctatgacgg caataaaaag acagaataaa acgcacggtg
     5041 ttgggtcgtt tgttcataaa cgcggggttc ggtcccaggg ctggcactct gtcgataccc
     5101 caccgagacc ccattggggc caatacgccc gcgtttcttc cttttcccca ccccaccccc
     5161 caagttcggg tgaaggccca gggctcgcag ccaacgtcgg ggcggcaggc cctgccatag
     5221 cctcaggtta ctcatatata ctttagattg atttaaaact tcatttttaa tttaaaagga
     5281 tctaggtgaa gatccttttt gataatctca tgaccaaaat cccttaacgt gagttttcgt
     5341 tccactgagc gtcagacccc gtagaaaaga tcaaaggatc ttcttgagat cctttttttc
     5401 tgcgcgtaat ctgctgcttg caaacaaaaa aaccaccgct accagcggtg gtttgtttgc
     5461 cggatcaaga gctaccaact ctttttccga aggtaactgg cttcagcaga gcgcagatac
     5521 caaatactgt ccttctagtg tagccgtagt taggccacca cttcaagaac tctgtagcac
     5581 cgcctacata cctcgctctg ctaatcctgt taccagtggc tgctgccagt ggcgataagt
     5641 cgtgtcttac cgggttggac tcaagacgat agttaccgga taaggcgcag cggtcgggct
     5701 gaacgggggg ttcgtgcaca cagcccagct tggagcgaac gacctacacc gaactgagat
     5761 acctacagcg tgagctatga gaaagcgcca cgcttcccga agggagaaag gcggacaggt
     5821 atccggtaag cggcagggtc ggaacaggag agcgcacgag ggagcttcca gggggaaacg
     5881 cctggtatct ttatagtcct gtcgggtttc gccacctctg acttgagcgt cgatttttgt
     5941 gatgctcgtc aggggggcgg agcctatgga aaaacgccag caacgcggcc tttttacggt
     6001 tcctggcctt ttgctggcct tttgctcaca tgttctttcc tgcgttatcc cctgattctg
     6061 tggataaccg tattaccgcc atgcat
//
