>Addgene plasmid #162504 | ST-2xTstem(5A)-GFP | addgene full sequence | sequence record 323646 | Addgene NGS Result
TAGTTATTAATAGTAATCAATTACGGGGTCATTAGTTCATAGCCCATATATGGAGTTCCGCGTTACATAA
CTTACGGTAAATGGCCCGCCTGGCTGACCGCCCAACGACCCCCGCCCATTGACGTCAATAATGACGTATG
TTCCCATAGTAACGCCAATAGGGACTTTCCATTGACGTCAATGGGTGGAGTATTTACGGTAAACTGCCCA
CTTGGCAGTACATCAAGTGTATCATATGCCAAGTACGCCCCCTATTGACGTCAATGACGGTAAATGGCCC
GCCTGGCATTATGCCCAGTACATGACCTTATGGGACTTTCCTACTTGGCAGTACATCTACGTATTAGTCA
TCGCTATTACCATGGTGATGCGGTTTTGGCAGTACATCAATGGGCGTGGATAGCGGTTTGACTCACGGGG
ATTTCCAAGTCTCCACCCCATTGACGTCAATGGGAGTTTGTTTTGGCACCAAAATCAACGGGACTTTCCA
AAATGTCGTAACAACTCCGCCCCATTGACGCAAATGGGCGGTAGGCGTGTACGGTGGGAGGTCTATATAA
GCAGAGCTGGTTTAGTGAACCGTCAGATCCGCTAGCGCTACCGGACTCAGATCTCGAGGCCACCATGATT
CACACCAACCTGAAGAAAAAGTTCAGCTGCTGCGTCCTGGTCTTTCTTCTGTTTGCAGTCATCTGTGTGT
GGAAGGAAAAGAAGAAAGGGAGTTACTATGATTCCTTTAAATTGCAAACCAAGGAATTCCAGGTGTTAAA
GAGTCTGGGGAAATTGGCCATGGGGTCTGATTCCCCGCGGCTCGTCACAACAACAGATTTTCAAATACAG
ACAGAAATGGCTGCAACCATGGAGACGTCCATATTTACAACAGAGTACCAGGGATCCCAGTCTGTATCCT
CAAGCAGCACCCAGGACCCCCACAGGGGCCGCCAGACCCTCGGCAGTCTCAGAGGCCTAGCCAAGGCCAA
ACCAGAGGCCTCCTTCCAGGTGTGGAACAAGGACAGCTCTTCCAAAAACCTTATCCCTAGGCTGCAAAAG
ATCTGGAAGAATTACCTAAGCATGAACAAGTACAAAGTGTCCTACAAGGGGCCAGGACCAGGCATCAAGT
TCAGTGCAGAGGCCCTGCGCTGCCACCTCCGGGACCATGTGAATGTATCCATGGTAGAGGTCACAGATTT
TCCCTTCAATACCTCTGAATGGGAGGGTTATCTGCCCAAGGAGAGCATTAGGACCAAGGCTGGGCCTTGG
GGCAGGTGTGCTGTTGTGTCGTCAGCGGGATCTCTGAAGTCCTCCCAACTAGGCAGAGAAATCGATGATC
ATGACGCAGTCCTGAGGTTTAATGGGGCACCCACAGCCAACTTCCAACAAGATGTGGGCACAAAAACTAC
CATTCGCCTGATGAACTCTCAGTTGGTTACCACAGAGAAGCGCTTCCTCAAAGACAGTTTGTACAATGAA
GGAATCCTAATTGTATGGGACCCATCTGTATACCACTCAGATATCCCAAAGTGGTACCAGAATCCGGATT
ATAATTTCTTTAACAACTACAAGACTTATCGTAAGCTGCACCCCAATCAGCCCTTTTACATCCTCAAGCC
CCAGATGCCTTGGGAGCTATGGGACATTCTTCAAGAAATCTCCCCAGAAGAGATTCAGCCAAACCCCCCA
TCCTCTGGGATGCTTGGTATCATCATCATGATGACGCTGTGTGACCAGGTGGATATTTATGAGTTCCTCC
CATCCAAGCGCAAGACTGACGTGTGCTACTACTACCAGAAGTTCTTCGATAGTGCCTGCACGATGGGTGC
CTACCACCCGCTGCTCTATGAGAAGAATTTGGTGAAGCATCTCAACCAGGGCACAGATGAGGACATCTAC
CTGCTTGGAAAAGCCACACTGCCTGGCTTCCGGACCATTCACTGCGCACCGGTCCTCGTCACAACAGCAG
ATTTTCAAATACAGGCAGAAATGGCTGCAGCCATGGAGACGTCCATATTTGCAGCAGAGTACCAGGCCAC
CATGGTGTCCAAGGGCGAGGAGCTGTTCACCGGGGTGGTGCCCATCCTGGTCGAGCTGGACGGCGACGTA
AACGGCCACAAGTTCTCCGTGCGGGGCGAGGGCGAGGGCGATGCCACCAACGGCAAGCTGACCCTGAAGT
TCATCAGCACCACCGGCAAGCTGCCCGTGCCCTGGCCCACCCTCGTGACCACCCTGACCTACGGCGTGCA
GAGCTTCTCCCGCTACCCCGACCACATGAAGCGCCACGACTTCTTCAAGAGCGCCATGCCCGAAGGCTAC
GTCCAGGAGCGCACCATCTCCTTCAAGGACGACGGCACCTACAAGACCCGCGCCGAGGTGAAGTTCGAGG
GCGACACCCTGGTGAACCGCATCGAGCTGAAGGGCATCGACTTCAAGGAGGACGGCAACATCCTGGGGCA
CAAGCTGGAGTACAACTTCAACTCCCACAACGTCTATATCACCGCCGACAAGCAGAAGAACGGCATCAAG
GCCAACTTCAAGATCCGCCACAACGTGGAGGACGGCTCCGTGCAGCTCGCCGACCACTACCAGCAGAACA
CCCCCATCGGCGACGGCCCCGTGCTGCTGCCCGACAACCACTACCTGTCCACCCAGTCCAAGCTGTCCAA
AGACCCCAACGAGAAGCGCGATCACATGGTCCTTCTGGAATTCGTGACCGCCGCCGGGATCACTCACGGC
ATGGACGAGCTGTACAAGTAAAGCGGCCGCGACTCTAGATCATAATCAGCCATACCACATTTGTAGAGGT
TTTACTTGCTTTAAAAAACCTCCCACACCTCCCCCTGAACCTGAAACATAAAATGAATGCAATTGTTGTT
GTTAACTTGTTTATTGCAGCTTATAATGGTTACAAATAAAGCAATAGCATCACAAATTTCACAAATAAAG
CATTTTTTTCACTGCATTCTAGTTGTGGTTTGTCCAAACTCATCAATGTATCTTAAGGCGTAAATTGTAA
GCGTTAATATTTTGTTAAAATTCGCGTTAAATTTTTGTTAAATCAGCTCATTTTTTAACCAATAGGCCGA
AATCGGCAAAATCCCTTATAAATCAAAAGAATAGACCGAGATAGGGT
[37 nt withheld, positions 3128-3164]
AAAGAACGTGGACTCCAACGTCAAAGG
[49 nt withheld, positions 3192-3240]
T
[91 nt withheld, positions 3242-3332]
G
[124 nt withheld, positions 3334-3457]
CAGGTGGCACTTTTCGGGGAAATGTGCGCGGAACCCCTATTTGTTTATTTTTCTAAATACATTCAAATAT
GTATCCGCTCATGAGACAATAACCCTGATAAATGCTTCAATAATATTGAAAAAGGAAGAGTCCTGAGGCG
GAAAGAACCAGCTGTGGAATGTGTGTCAGTTAGGGTGTGGAAAGTCCCCAGGCTCCCCAGCAGGCAGAAG
TATGCAAAGCATGCATCTCAATTAGTCAGCAACCAGGTGTGGAAAGTCCCCAGGCTCCCCAGCAGGCAGA
AGTATGCAAAGCATGCATCTCAATTAGTCAGCAACCATAGTCCCGCCCCTAACTCCGCCCATCCCGCCCC
TAACTCCGCCCAGTTCCGCCCATTCTCCGCCCCATGGCTGACTAATTTTTTTTATTTATGCAGAGGCCGA
GGCCGCCTCGGCCTCTGAGCTATTCCAGAAGTAGTGAGGAGGCTTTTTTGGAGGCCTAGGCTTTTGCAAA
GATCGATCAAGAGACAGGATGAGGATCGTTTCGCATGATTGAACAAGATGGATTGCACGCAGGTTCTCCG
GCCGCTTGGGTGGAGAGGCTATTCGGCTATGACTGGGCACAACAGACAATCGGCTGCTCTGATGCCGCCG
TGTTCCGGCTGTCAGCGCAGGGGCGCCCGGTTCTTTTTGTCAAGACCGACCTGTCCGGTGCCCTGAATGA
ACTGCAAGACGAGGCAGCGCGGCTATCGTGGCTGGCCACGACGGGCGTTCCTTGCGCAGCTGTGCTCGAC
GTTGTCACTGAAGCGGGAAGGGACTGGCTGCTATTGGGCGAAGTGCCGGGGCAGGATCTCCTGTCATCTC
ACCTTGCTCCTGCCGAGAAAGTATCCATCATGGCTGATGCAATGCGGCGGCTGCATACGCTTGATCCGGC
TACCTGCCCATTCGACCACCAAGCGAAACATCGCATCGAGCGAGCACGTACTCGGATGGAAGCCGGTCTT
GTCGATCAGGATGATCTGGACGAAGAGCATCAGGGGCTCGCGCCAGCCGAACTGTTCGCCAGGCTCAAGG
CGAGCATGCCCGACGGCGAGGATCTCGTCGTGACCCATGGCGATGCCTGCTTGCCGAATATCATGGTGGA
AAATGGCCGCTTTTCTGGATTCATCGACTGTGGCCGGCTGGGTGTGGCGGACCGCTATCAGGACATAGCG
TTGGCTACCCGTGATATTGCTGAAGAGCTTGGCGGCGAATGGGCTGACCGCTTCCTCGTGCTTTACGGTA
TCGCCGCTCCCGATTCGCAGCGCATCGCCTTCTATCGCCTTCTTGACGAGTTCTTCTGAGCGGGACTCTG
GGGTTCGAAATGACCGACCAAGCGACGCCCAACCTGCCATCACGAGATTTCGATTCCACCGCCGCCTTCT
ATGAAAGGTTGGGCTTCGGAATCGTTTTCCGGGACGCCGGCTGGATGATCCTCCAGCGCGGGGATCTCAT
GCTGGAGTTCTTCGCCCACCCTAGGGGGAGGCTAACTGAAACACGGAAGGAGACAATACCGGAAGGAACC
CGCGCTATGACGGCAATAAAAAGACAGAATAAAACGCACGGTGTTGGGTCGTTTGTTCATAAACGCGGGG
TTCGGTCCCAGGGCTGGCACTCTGTCGATACCCCACCGAGACCCCATTGGGGCCAATACGCCCGCGTTTC
TTCCTTTTCCCCACCCCACCCCCCAAGTTCGGGTGAAGGCCCAGGGCTCGCAGCCAACGTCGGGGCGGCA
GGCCCTGCCATAGCCTCAGGTTACTCATATATACTTTAGATTGATTTAAAACTTCATTTTTAATTTAAAA
GGATCTAGGTGAAGATCCTTTTTGATAATCTCATGACCAAAATCCCTTAACGTGAGTTTTCGTTCCACTG
AGCGTCAGACCCCGTAGAAAAGATCAAAGGATCTTCTTGAGATCCTTTTTTTCTGCGCGTAATCTGCTGC
TTGCAAACAAAAAAACCACCGCTACCAGCGGTGGTTTGTTTGCCGGATCAAGAGCTACCAACTCTTTTTC
CGAAGGTAACTGGCTTCAGCAGAGCGCAGATACCAAATACTGTTCTTCTAGTGTAGCCGTAGTTAGGCCA
CCACTTCAAGAACTCTGTAGCACCGCCTACATACCTCGCTCTGCTAATCCTGTTACCAGTGGCTGCTGCC
AGTGGCGATAAGTCGTGTCTTACCGGGTTGGACTCAAGACGATAGTTACCGGATAAGGCGCAGCGGTCGG
GCTGAACGGGGGGTTCGTGCACACAGCCCAGCTTGGAGCGAACGACCTACACCGAACTGAGATACCTACA
GCGTGAGCTATGAGAAAGCGCCACGCTTCCCGAAGGGAGAAAGGCGGACAGGTATCCGGTAAGCGGCAGG
GTCGGAACAGGAGAGCGCACGAGGGAGCTTCCAGGGGGAAACGCCTGGTATCTTTATAGTCCTGTCGGGT
TTCGCCACCTCTGACTTGAGCGTCGATTTTTGTGATGCTCGTCAGGGGGGCGGAGCCTATGGAAAAACGC
CAGCAACGCGGCCTTTTTACGGTTCCTGGCCTTTTGCTGGCCTTTTGCTCACATGTTCTTTCCTGCGTTA
TCCCCTGATTCTGTGGATAACCGTATTACCGCCATGCAT
Features (pLannotate 1.2.2; 16 found; start..end, strand, type, name):
     61..364     +  enhancer       CMV enhancer: human cytomegalovirus immediate early enhancer
    365..568     +  promoter       CMV promoter: human cytomegalovirus (CMV) immediate early promoter
    591..618     +  misc_feature   MCS (fragment): multiple cloning site
    625..1935    +  CDS            ST6GAL1: SIAT1_HUMAN - Also known as SIAT1. Experimental evidence at protein level: Swiss-Prot protein existence level 1. Transfers sialic acid from CMP-sialic acid to galactose- containing acceptor substrates. From Homo sapiens (Human).
   1945..2025    +  CDS            IL2RA (fragment): IL2RA_HUMAN - Experimental evidence at protein level: Swiss-Prot protein existence level 1. Receptor for interleukin-2. The receptor is involved in the regulation of immune tolerance by controlling regulatory T cells (TREGs) activity. TREGs suppress the activation and expansion of autoreactive T-cells. From Homo sapiens (Human).
   2032..2751    +  CDS            moxGFP: monomeric GFP variant optimized for use in oxidizing environments such as the secretory pathway (Costantini et al., 2015)
   2768..2851    +  CDS            large T antigen (fragment): large T antigen from SV40 (simian virus 40)
   2874..2995    +  polyA_signal   SV40 poly(A) signal: SV40 polyadenylation signal
   3029..3457    -  rep_origin     f1 ori (sequence partly withheld): f1 bacteriophage origin of replication; arrow indicates direction of (+) strand synthesis
   3484..3588    +  promoter       AmpR promoter: bla
   3590..3947    +  promoter       SV40 promoter: SV40 enhancer and early promoter
   3982..4776    +  CDS            NeoR/KanR: aminoglycoside phosphotransferase from Tn5; aph(3')-II (or nptII); confers resistance to neomycin, kanamycin, and G418 (Geneticin®)
   4797..4949    +  CDS            ble (fragment): BLE_KLEPN - Experimental evidence at protein level: Swiss-Prot protein existence level 1. Binding protein with a strong affinity to the bleomycin family of antibiotics. Binds to CL990; an antimitotic-antibiotic compound. From Klebsiella pneumoniae.
   5008..5055    +  polyA_signal   HSV TK poly(A) signal: herpes simplex virus thymidine kinase polyadenylation signal (Cole and Stacy, 1985)
   5146..5162    -  polyA_signal   bGH poly(A) signal (fragment): bovine growth hormone polyadenylation signal
   5384..5972    +  rep_origin     ori: high-copy-number ColE1/pMB1/pBR322/pUC origin of replication
