[The description below was written by a language model from this plasmid's Addgene catalogue record and the feature table of its GenBank file; any pLannotate feature table in this document was generated separately and was not available to it.]
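Description:
ST-2xTstem(5A)-GFP is a 6,086 bp mammalian expression plasmid built on pmoxGFP-N1, an N1-type fusion vector in which the fluorescent protein is moxGFP. It is a high-copy plasmid maintained in E. coli under kanamycin selection. The annotated neomycin phosphotransferase coding sequence is the marker responsible, and in vectors of this family it also confers G418 resistance in mammalian cells. The promoter is not annotated as a feature, but a CMV-F primer site lies just upstream of the insert and an SV40 polyA reverse primer is listed for sequencing, consistent with the CMV promoter/SV40 polyadenylation layout of N1 vectors. The held GenBank file keeps the header, name and references of the parental pEGFP-N1 entry, but its length and feature annotations correspond to this construct rather than to the empty vector.

The roughly 2.1 kb insert, cloned between XhoI and NotI, encodes a chimera of human ST6GAL1 (ST), a sialyltransferase, with two copies of the stem region of Tac (IL2RA). The annotations run in order through the ST cytosolic tail, transmembrane domain and stem region, a wild-type Tac stem with glycosylation sites marked at T197, T203, T208, T215 and T216, the ST catalytic domain, a second Tac stem in which those five threonines are changed to alanine (the "5A" of the name), and finally C-terminal moxGFP. The protein therefore carries one glycosylatable stem and one glycosylation-deficient stem. According to the associated publication title, it belongs to a study of glycans as a Golgi export signal in constitutive exocytic trafficking, where GFP fluorescence would allow the chimera's localisation to be followed in transfected cells.
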