Addgene plasmid #162504: ST-2xTstem(5A)-GFP
Purpose: Expresses a ST6GAL1 mutant with a GFP tag in its C-terminus in mammalian cells. One wildtype Tac stem region is inserted within ST and the other mutated Tac stem region is inserted between ST and GFP.
Depositing lab: Lei Lu. Depositing organization: Nanyang Technological University. Publication: Glycans function as a Golgi export signal to promote the constitutive exocytic trafficking. Sun X, Tie HC, Chen B, Lu L. J Biol Chem. 2020 Aug 21. pii: RA120.014476. doi: 10.1074/jbc.RA120.014476. PubMed 32826314.
Backbone
  Vector backbone: pmoxGFP-N1
  Backbone manufacturer: A gift from E. Snapp (Addgene plasmid # 68070)
  Backbone size w/o insert (bp): 3959
  Total vector size (bp): 6086
  Vector type: Mammalian Expression
Growth in bacteria
  Bacterial resistance: Kanamycin, 50 μg/mL
  Growth temperature: 37°C
  Growth strain: DH5alpha
  Copy number: High Copy
Gene/Insert
  Gene/Insert name: GFP tagged ST6Gal1 mutant
  Species: H. sapiens (human)
  Insert size (bp): 2127
  Mutation: One Tac stem region is inserted within ST6Gal1 and the other Tac stem region with mutations is inserted between ST6Gal1 and GFP.
  GenBank ID: BC040009.1 NM_000417.3
  Entrez Gene: ST6GAL1 (a.k.a. CDw75, SIAT1, ST6GalI, ST6N); IL2RA (a.k.a. CD25, IDDM10, IL2R, IMD41, TCGFR, p55)
  Tag / fusion protein: GFP (C terminal on insert)
  Cloning method: Restriction Enzyme; 5′ cloning site XhoI (not destroyed); 3′ cloning site NotI (not destroyed)
  Sequencing primers: 5′ CMV-F; 3′ SV40-PArev
Terms and licenses: Academic/Nonprofit Terms; Industry Terms: Not Available to Industry
How to cite: ST-2xTstem(5A)-GFP was a gift from Lei Lu (Addgene plasmid # 162504 ; http://n2t.net/addgene:162504 ; RRID:Addgene_162504)
